# Supplementary material for: Cas9-mediated Genome Editing Reveals a Significant Contribution of Calcium Signaling Pathways to Anhydrobiosis in Pv11
Source: bioRxiv preprint, doi:10.1101/2020.10.15.340281, version 1 (2020-10-15)
Supplement: Supplementary Data 1 [file 340281_file06.txt]

LOCUS       Supplementary_Data_1,_pPvU6b-DmtRNA-BbsI_sequence      3097 bp    DNA     circular UNA 
FEATURES             Location/Qualifiers
     promoter        62..747
                     /label="PvU6b promoter"
     tRNA            748..844
                     /label="Dm tRNA_gly"
     Site            complement(847..852)
                     /site_type="restriction site"
                     /label="BbsI"
     Site            855..860
                     /site_type="restriction site"
                     /label="BbsI"
     misc_feature    863..938
                     /feature_type="Zinc finger"
                     /label="gRNA core"
     terminator      939..944
                     /label="pol III terminator"
     promoter        complement(1064..1185)
                     /label="lac promoter"
     primer          complement(1108..1137)
                     /label="lac promoter-R"
     rep_origin      1405..2024
                     /label="pUC ori"
     promoter        2645..2722
                     /label="EM7 promoter"
     CDS             2723..3097
                     /label="bleo"
                     /gene="bleo"
                     /translation="MRKEKIPHQEIVSVNNSEELVKKAIEGDALRIGSGDTVKHEEAV
                     SPFAAKLFSNITGSQRYVLIAVRHTQPATVDESRKAAIFHHDIRQAGIAMGHDEILAV
                     GHARLEPGEQFGWREPLMLFVQIILIDKTGFHPSTCSLDAMFRLVVEWAGSRIKRMQP
                     PHCISHDGYFLGRSKVR*"
                     /label="Zeo+/Bleo+"
ORIGIN
        1 CCGACGCCGA CCAACACCGC CGGTCCGACG CGGCCCGACG GGTCCGAGGG GGGTCGACCT
       61 CAAAATTCTA AAGCTGACTT TTTAAATTTT TTACTTTTCT TTAATTCTTT CAATTAAAAT
      121 TTAAATAAAA AATTCAAACA TTTTTTCTCT TCTTTTTATA TTTAGTTTCA GTTCATTTTG
      181 TACTCAAATA TTGACATAAT AAAATAAATT TCATATTAAT TAATCGAAAT ATTTGTGTCA
      241 TAAATAAATA ACTAAGAAAA AAAAGGGTTT GTCATGTCGT GTGTCGAATG TCCAAGTGAA
      301 AATGTTTGTT TAACAAATTG AAATTTCATT TAATTAACAC CGCATTGTGC ATAAGAGAAA
      361 GGAAAGAAAG AAAAGAAAAT TAGCTTGGTC TGATTACAAA TAAAAAAGGG TTCAGGTAAT
      421 AAAAAAAATT CCTTTCACTC GTTCATCATC AAAATCACTT CTGGTTTACA AGTTGAGGTC
      481 AAATGAAGTC AAATGAATAT CAAAAAATAA ATTGCAGTTG ATTGACTGTT TATAGCAGCT
      541 CATATATGAT CAGTAGACGA TTATCGATAA ATTTTTATTA AGCACGAGCT GTTTGAGGTC
      601 AATTTCAGTT GATTGCAGTG CAAAACCAGC TGCAAAATTG TTTTCATATT TCACTTGTTC
      661 CAAATGTTTT GTTTTGTTTC ATTTTCCATT TCGTTTCATT TCAATAGCAG CAGTGGTTTA
      721 AGTAGCATTT CTGCCAAATA CAAAATTGGG CTTTGAGTGT GTGTAGACAT CAAGCATCGG
      781 TGGTTCAGTG GTAGAATGCT CGCCTGCCAC GCGGGCGGCC CGGGTTCGAT TCCCGGCCGA
      841 TGCAGGGTCT TCGAGAAGAC CTGTTTTAGA GCTAGAAATA GCAAGTTAAA ATAAGGCTAG
      901 TCCGTTATCA ACTTGAAAAA GTGGCACCGA GTCGGTGCTT TTTTatcgaa ttcctgcagc
      961 ccggGGGATC CACTAGTTCT AGAGCGGCCG CCACCGCGGT GGAGCTCCAG CTTTTGTTCC
     1021 CTTTAGTGAG GGTTAATTTC GAGCTTGGCG TAATCATGGT CATAGCTGTT TCCTGTGTGA
     1081 AATTGTTATC CGCTCACAAT TCCACACAAC ATACGAGCCG GAAGCATAAA GTGTAAAGCC
     1141 TGGGGTGCCT AATGAGTGAG CTAACTCACA TTAATTGCGT TGCGCTCACT GCCCGCTTTC
     1201 CAGTCGGGAA ACCTGTCGTG CCAGCTGCAT TAATGAATCG GCCAACGCGC GGGGAGAGGC
     1261 GGTTTGCGTA TTGGGCGCTC TTCCGCTTCC TCGCTCACTG ACTCGCTGCG CTCGGTCGTT
     1321 CGGCTGCGGC GAGCGGTATC AGCTCACTCA AAGGCGGTAA TACGGTTATC CACAGAATCA
     1381 GGGGATAACG CAGGAAAGAA CATGCGCGTT GCTGGCGTTT TTCCATAGGC TCCGCCCCCC
     1441 TGACGAGCAT CACAAAAATC GACGCTCAAG TCAGAGGTGG CGAAACCCGA CAGGACTATA
     1501 AAGATACCAG GCGTTTCCCC CTGGAAGCTC CCTCGTGCGC TCTCCTGTTC CGACCCTGCC
     1561 GCTTACCGGA TACCTGTCCG CCTTTCTCCC TTCGGGAAGC GTGGCGCTTT CTCATAGCTC
     1621 ACGCTGTAGG TATCTCAGTT CGGTGTAGGT CGTTCGCTCC AAGCTGGGCT GTGTGCACGA
     1681 ACCCCCCGTT CAGCCCGACC GCTGCGCCTT ATCCGGTAAC TATCGTCTTG AGTCCAACCC
     1741 GGTAAGACAC GACTTATCGC CACTGGCAGC AGCCACTGGT AACAGGATTA GCAGAGCGAG
     1801 GTATGTAGGC GGTGCTACAG AGTTCTTGAA GTGGTGGCCT AACTACGGCT ACACTAGAAG
     1861 AACAGTATTT GGTATCTGCG CTCTGCTGAA GCCAGTTACC TTCGGAAAAA GAGTTGGTAG
     1921 CTCTTGATCC GGCAAACAAA CCACCGCTGG TAGCGGTGGT TTTTTTGTTT GCAAGCAGCA
     1981 GATTACGCGC AGAAAAAAAG GATCTCAAGA AGATCCTTTG ATCTTTTCTA CGGGGTCTGA
     2041 CGCTCAGTGG AACGAAAACT CACGTTAAGG GATTTTGGTC ATGATGATAA ACAATGTATG
     2101 GTGCTAATGT TGCTTCAACA ACAATTCTGT TGAACTGTGT TTTCATGTTT GCCAACAAGC
     2161 ACCTTTATAC TCGGTGGCCT CCCCACCACC AACTTTTTTG CACTGCAAAA AAACACGCTT
     2221 TTGCACGCGG GCCCATACAT AGTACAAACT CTACGTTTCG TAGACTATTT TACATAAATA
     2281 GTCTACACCG TTGTATACGC TCCAAATACA CTACCACACA TTGAACCTTT TTGCAGTGCA
     2341 AAAAAGTACG TGTCGGCAGT CACGTAGGCC GGCCTTATCG GGTCGCGTCC TGTCACGTAC
     2401 GAATCACATT ATCGGACCGG ACGAGTGTTG TCTTATCGTG ACAGGACGCC AGCTTCCTGT
     2461 GTTGCTAACC GCAGCCGGAC GCAACTCCTT ATCGGAACAG GACGCGCCTC CATATCAGCC
     2521 GCGCGTTATC TCATGCGCGT GACCGGACAC GAGGCGCCCG TCCCGCTTAT CGCGCCTATA
     2581 AATACAGCCC GCAACGATCT GGTAAACACA GTTGAACAGC ATCTGTTCGA ATTAATTCGG
     2641 ATCTCTGCAG CACGTGTTGA CAATTAATCA TCGGCATAGT ATATCGGCAT AGTATAATAC
     2701 GACTCACTAT AGGAGGGCCA CCATGGCCAA GTTGACCAGT GCCGTTCCGG TGCTCACCGC
     2761 GCGCGACGTC GCCGGAGCGG TCGAGTTCTG GACCGACCGG CTCGGGTTCT CCCGGGACTT
     2821 CGTGGAGGAC GACTTCGCCG GTGTGGTCCG GGACGACGTG ACCCTGTTCA TCAGCGCGGT
     2881 CCAGGACCAG GTGGTGCCGG ACAACACCCT GGCCTGGGTG TGGGTGCGCG GCCTGGACGA
     2941 GCTGTACGCC GAGTGGTCGG AGGTCGTGTC CACGAACTTC CGGGACGCCT CCGGGCCGGC
     3001 CATGACCGAG ATCGGCGAGC AGCCGTGGGG GCGGGAGTTC GCCCTGCGCG ACCCGGCCGG
     3061 CAACTGCGTG CACTTCGTGG CCGAGGAGCA GGACTGA
//
