# Supplementary material for: Cas9-mediated Genome Editing Reveals a Significant Contribution of Calcium Signaling Pathways to Anhydrobiosis in Pv11
Source: bioRxiv preprint, doi:10.1101/2020.10.15.340281, version 1 (2020-10-15)
Supplement: Supplementary Data 2 [file 340281_file07.txt]

LOCUS       Supplementary_Data_2,_pCRII-Pv.00443#1-P2A-AcGFP1-P2A-ZeoR_sequence      4869 bp    DNA     circular UNA 21-11-2017
DEFINITION  
FEATURES             Location/Qualifiers
     promoter        143..172
                     /label="lac_promoter"
     primer          186..208
                     /label="M13_pUC_rev_primer"
     primer          207..225
                     /label="M13_reverse_primer"
     primer          239..256
                     /label="Sp6_primer"
     misc_feature    337..359
                     /feature_type="Zinc finger"
                     /label="Pv.00443-gRNA#1"
     misc_feature    337..420
                     /feature_type="Primer Region"
                     /PCR_conditions="Tm=63.6"
                     /label="Pv.00443#1-Asn-P2A-PITCh_F"
     microhomology   360..399
                     /label="Left microhomology of Pv.00443"
     Site            403..468
                     /site_type="restriction site"
                     /label="Linker + DmP2A"
     CDS             469..1185
                     /cds_type="ORF"
                     /label="AcGFP1 (stop codon less)"
     Site            1186..1251
                     /site_type="restriction site"
                     /label="Linker + DmP2A"
     CDS             1252..1623
                     /cds_type="ORF"
                     /label="Zeo+/Bleo+ (Stop codon less)"
     microhomology   1624..1663
                     /label="Right microhomology of Pv.00443"
     misc_feature    complement(1664..1686)
                     /feature_type="Zinc finger"
                     /label="Pv.00443-gRNA#1"
     primer          complement(1757..1775)
                     /label="T7_promoter"
     primer          complement(1782..1798)
                     /label="M13_forward20_primer"
     primer          complement(1791..1813)
                     /label="M13_pUC_fwd_primer"
     CDS             2590..3378
                     /cds_type="ORF"
                     /label="NeoR/KanR"
     CDS             3588..3959
                     /cds_type="ORF"
                     /label="Bleo"
     rep_origin      4084..4703
                     /label="pBR322_origin"
ORIGIN
        1 AGCGCCCAAT ACGCAAACCG CCTCTCCCCG CGCGTTGGCC GATTCATTAA TGCAGCTGGC
       61 ACGACAGGTT TCCCGACTGG AAAGCGGGCA GTGAGCGCAA CGCAATTAAT GTGAGTTAGC
      121 TCACTCATTA GGCACCCCAG GCTTTACACT TTATGCTTCC GGCTCGTATG TTGTGTGGAA
      181 TTGTGAGCGG ATAACAATTT CACACAGGAA ACAGCTATGA CCATGATTAC GCCAAGCTAT
      241 TTAGGTGACA CTATAGAATA CTCAAGCTAT GCATCAAGCT TGGTACCGAG CTCGGATCCA
      301 CTAGTAACGG CCGCCAGTGT GCTGGAATTC GCCCTTTTAT AAGATTTTAA TTATGATGGT
      361 CATCATCATA GAGTAGGCAG AAAACATCAT TGCCATCATA ATGGTTCCGG TGCCACAAAC
      421 TTCAGTTTGT TAAAGCAGGC CGGAGACGTC GAAGAGAACC CCGGACCGAT GGTGAGCAAG
      481 GGCGCCGAGC TGTTCACCGG CATCGTGCCC ATCCTGATCG AGCTGAATGG CGATGTGAAT
      541 GGCCACAAGT TCAGCGTGAG CGGCGAGGGC GAGGGCGATG CCACCTACGG CAAGCTGACC
      601 CTGAAGTTCA TCTGCACCAC CGGCAAGCTG CCTGTGCCCT GGCCCACCCT GGTGACCACC
      661 CTGAGCTACG GCGTGCAGTG CTTCTCACGC TACCCCGATC ACATGAAGCA GCACGACTTC
      721 TTCAAGAGCG CCATGCCTGA GGGCTACATC CAGGAGCGCA CCATCTTCTT CGAGGATGAC
      781 GGCAACTACA AGTCGCGCGC CGAGGTGAAG TTCGAGGGCG ATACCCTGGT GAATCGCATC
      841 GAGCTGACCG GCACCGATTT CAAGGAGGAT GGCAACATCC TGGGCAATAA GATGGAGTAC
      901 AACTACAACG CCCACAATGT GTACATCATG ACCGACAAGG CCAAGAATGG CATCAAGGTG
      961 AACTTCAAGA TCCGCCACAA CATCGAGGAT GGCAGCGTGC AGCTGGCCGA CCACTACCAG
     1021 CAGAATACCC CCATCGGCGA TGGCCCTGTG CTGCTGCCCG ATAACCACTA CCTGTCCACC
     1081 CAGAGCGCCC TGTCCAAGGA CCCCAACGAG AAGCGCGATC ACATGATCTA CTTCGGCTTC
     1141 GTGACCGCCG CCGCCATCAC CCACGGCATG GATGAGCTGT ACAAGGGTTC CGGTGCCACA
     1201 AACTTCAGTT TGTTAAAGCA GGCCGGAGAC GTCGAAGAGA ACCCCGGACC GATGGCCAAG
     1261 TTGACCAGTG CCGTTCCGGT GCTCACCGCG CGCGACGTCG CCGGAGCGGT CGAGTTCTGG
     1321 ACCGACCGGC TCGGGTTCTC CCGGGACTTC GTGGAGGACG ACTTCGCCGG TGTGGTCCGG
     1381 GACGACGTGA CCCTGTTCAT CAGCGCGGTC CAGGACCAGG TGGTGCCGGA CAACACCCTG
     1441 GCCTGGGTGT GGGTGCGCGG CCTGGACGAG CTGTACGCCG AGTGGTCGGA GGTCGTGTCC
     1501 ACGAACTTCC GGGACGCCTC CGGGCCGGCC ATGACCGAGA TCGGCGAGCA GCCGTGGGGG
     1561 CGGGAGTTCG CCCTGCGCGA CCCGGCCGGC AACTGCGTGC ACTTCGTGGC CGAGGAGCAG
     1621 GACTAAAATC TTATAACAAC ATCCTAAAGT ATTATAACAC CAACCATCAT AATTAAAATC
     1681 TTATAAAAGG GCGAATTCTG CAGATATCCA TCACACTGGC GGCCGCTCGA GCATGCATCT
     1741 AGAGGGCCCA ATTCGCCCTA TAGTGAGTCG TATTACAATT CACTGGCCGT CGTTTTACAA
     1801 CGTCGTGACT GGGAAAACCC TGGCGTTACC CAACTTAATC GCCTTGCAGC ACATCCCCCT
     1861 TTCGCCAGCT GGCGTAATAG CGAAGAGGCC CGCACCGATC GCCCTTCCCA ACAGTTGCGC
     1921 AGCCTATACG TACGGCAGTT TAAGGTTTAC ACCTATAAAA GAGAGAGCCG TTATCGTCTG
     1981 TTTGTGGATG TACAGAGTGA TATTATTGAC ACGCCGGGGC GACGGATGGT GATCCCCCTG
     2041 GCCAGTGCAC GTCTGCTGTC AGATAAAGTC TCCCGTGAAC TTTACCCGGT GGTGCATATC
     2101 GGGGATGAAA GCTGGCGCAT GATGACCACC GATATGGCCA GTGTGCCGGT CTCCGTTATC
     2161 GGGGAAGAAG TGGCTGATCT CAGCCACCGC GAAAATGACA TCAAAAACGC CATTAACCTG
     2221 ATGTTCTGGG GAATATAAAT GTCAGGCATG AGATTATCAA AAAGGATCTT CACCTAGATC
     2281 CTTTTCACGT AGAAAGCCAG TCCGCAGAAA CGGTGCTGAC CCCGGATGAA TGTCAGCTAC
     2341 TGGGCTATCT GGACAAGGGA AAACGCAAGC GCAAAGAGAA AGCAGGTAGC TTGCAGTGGG
     2401 CTTACATGGC GATAGCTAGA CTGGGCGGTT TTATGGACAG CAAGCGAACC GGAATTGCCA
     2461 GCTGGGGCGC CCTCTGGTAA GGTTGGGAAG CCCTGCAAAG TAAACTGGAT GGCTTTCTCG
     2521 CCGCCAAGGA TCTGATGGCG CAGGGGATCA AGCTCTGATC AAGAGACAGG ATGAGGATCG
     2581 TTTCGCATGA TTGAACAAGA TGGATTGCAC GCAGGTTCTC CGGCCGCTTG GGTGGAGAGG
     2641 CTATTCGGCT ATGACTGGGC ACAACAGACA ATCGGCTGCT CTGATGCCGC CGTGTTCCGG
     2701 CTGTCAGCGC AGGGGCGCCC GGTTCTTTTT GTCAAGACCG ACCTGTCCGG TGCCCTGAAT
     2761 GAACTGCAAG ACGAGGCAGC GCGGCTATCG TGGCTGGCCA CGACGGGCGT TCCTTGCGCA
     2821 GCTGTGCTCG ACGTTGTCAC TGAAGCGGGA AGGGACTGGC TGCTATTGGG CGAAGTGCCG
     2881 GGGCAGGATC TCCTGTCATC TCACCTTGCT CCTGCCGAGA AAGTATCCAT CATGGCTGAT
     2941 GCAATGCGGC GGCTGCATAC GCTTGATCCG GCTACCTGCC CATTCGACCA CCAAGCGAAA
     3001 CATCGCATCG AGCGAGCACG TACTCGGATG GAAGCCGGTC TTGTCGATCA GGATGATCTG
     3061 GACGAAGAGC ATCAGGGGCT CGCGCCAGCC GAACTGTTCG CCAGGCTCAA GGCGAGCATG
     3121 CCCGACGGCG AGGATCTCGT CGTGACCCAT GGCGATGCCT GCTTGCCGAA TATCATGGTG
     3181 GAAAATGGCC GCTTTTCTGG ATTCATCGAC TGTGGCCGGC TGGGTGTGGC GGACCGCTAT
     3241 CAGGACATAG CGTTGGCTAC CCGTGATATT GCTGAAGAGC TTGGCGGCGA ATGGGCTGAC
     3301 CGCTTCCTCG TGCTTTACGG TATCGCCGCT CCCGATTCGC AGCGCATCGC CTTCTATCGC
     3361 CTTCTTGACG AGTTCTTCTG AATTATTAAC GCTTACAATT TCCTGATGCG GTATTTTCTC
     3421 CTTACGCATC TGTGCGGTAT TTCACACCGC ATACAGGTGG CACTTTTCGG GGAAATGTGC
     3481 GCGGAACCCC TATTTGTTTA TTTTTCTAAA TACATTCAAA TATGTATCCG CTCATGAGAC
     3541 AATAACCCTG ATAAATGCTT CAATAATAGC ACGTGAGGAG GGCCACCATG GCCAAGTTGA
     3601 CCAGTGCCGT TCCGGTGCTC ACCGCGCGCG ACGTCGCCGG AGCGGTCGAG TTCTGGACCG
     3661 ACCGGCTCGG GTTCTCCCGG GACTTCGTGG AGGACGACTT CGCCGGTGTG GTCCGGGACG
     3721 ACGTGACCCT GTTCATCAGC GCGGTCCAGG ACCAGGTGGT GCCGGACAAC ACCCTGGCCT
     3781 GGGTGTGGGT GCGCGGCCTG GACGAGCTGT ACGCCGAGTG GTCGGAGGTC GTGTCCACGA
     3841 ACTTCCGGGA CGCCTCCGGG CCGGCCATGA CCGAGATCGG CGAGCAGCCG TGGGGGCGGG
     3901 AGTTCGCCCT GCGCGACCCG GCCGGCAACT GCGTGCACTT CGTGGCCGAG GAGCAGGACT
     3961 GACACGTGCT AAAACTTCAT TTTTAATTTA AAAGGATCTA GGTGAAGATC CTTTTTGATA
     4021 ATCTCATGAC CAAAATCCCT TAACGTGAGT TTTCGTTCCA CTGAGCGTCA GACCCCGTAG
     4081 AAAAGATCAA AGGATCTTCT TGAGATCCTT TTTTTCTGCG CGTAATCTGC TGCTTGCAAA
     4141 CAAAAAAACC ACCGCTACCA GCGGTGGTTT GTTTGCCGGA TCAAGAGCTA CCAACTCTTT
     4201 TTCCGAAGGT AACTGGCTTC AGCAGAGCGC AGATACCAAA TACTGTCCTT CTAGTGTAGC
     4261 CGTAGTTAGG CCACCACTTC AAGAACTCTG TAGCACCGCC TACATACCTC GCTCTGCTAA
     4321 TCCTGTTACC AGTGGCTGCT GCCAGTGGCG ATAAGTCGTG TCTTACCGGG TTGGACTCAA
     4381 GACGATAGTT ACCGGATAAG GCGCAGCGGT CGGGCTGAAC GGGGGGTTCG TGCACACAGC
     4441 CCAGCTTGGA GCGAACGACC TACACCGAAC TGAGATACCT ACAGCGTGAG CTATGAGAAA
     4501 GCGCCACGCT TCCCGAAGGG AGAAAGGCGG ACAGGTATCC GGTAAGCGGC AGGGTCGGAA
     4561 CAGGAGAGCG CACGAGGGAG CTTCCAGGGG GAAACGCCTG GTATCTTTAT AGTCCTGTCG
     4621 GGTTTCGCCA CCTCTGACTT GAGCGTCGAT TTTTGTGATG CTCGTCAGGG GGGCGGAGCC
     4681 TATGGAAAAA CGCCAGCAAC GCGGCCTTTT TACGGTTCCT GGGCTTTTGC TGGCCTTTTG
     4741 CTCACATGTT CTTTCCTGCG TTATCCCCTG ATTCTGTGGA TAACCGTATT ACCGCCTTTG
     4801 AGTGAGCTGA TACCGCTCGC CGCAGCCGAA CGACCGAGCG CAGCGAGTCA GTGAGCGAGG
     4861 AAGCGGAAG
//
