# Supplementary material for: Cas9-mediated Genome Editing Reveals a Significant Contribution of Calcium Signaling Pathways to Anhydrobiosis in Pv11
Source: bioRxiv preprint, doi:10.1101/2020.10.15.340281, version 1 (2020-10-15)
Supplement: Supplementary Data 3 [file 340281_file08.txt]

LOCUS       Supplementary_Data_3,_genome_sequence_of_AcGFP1-KI      1840 bp    DNA     linear   UNA 06-2-2018
DEFINITION  
FEATURES             Location/Qualifiers
     primer_bind     1..20
                     /PCR_conditions="60.04 'C"
                     /label="YM_Pv.00443-F1"
     CDS             1..332
                     /cds_type="ORF"
                     /label="Pv.00443"
     microhomology   290..329
                     /label="Left homology"
     Site            333..398
                     /site_type="restriction site"
                     /label="P2A"
     CDS             399..1115
                     /cds_type="ORF"
                     /label="AcGFP1"
     Site            1116..1181
                     /site_type="restriction site"
                     /label="P2A"
     CDS             1182..1553
                     /cds_type="ORF"
                     /label="Zeocin"
     microhomology   1554..1593
                     /label="Right microhomology"
     primer          complement(1816..1840)
                     /PCR_conditions="60.16 'C"
                     /label="YM_Pv.00443-R1"
ORIGIN
        1 GCCAAAGCGA GCCAATTCAA CCACCTCGCT ATTCCTTCGC TGAGCGACAA GAATCATCTA
       61 GTCGAGATCA TGGAGAAGGT CCATCACACG ATTGTGGAAC AATGACAATG AAACAGCATT
      121 GTGGTCATCA ACAACTACGG CAACAAAATT CGGGCTGCAT ACATCGTCAA CTAAATGAAA
      181 ATCGTTTTAG TTGCATGCGA AGATTTAGAG AAAACAGTCC ACGCTGTCAC AGACATCATG
      241 CATCTAAAGG ACCTCATGAA CATCACCATC ATAGTTCAAG AGGAACTCAT CATCATCATA
      301 GAGTAGGCAG AAAACATCAT TGCCATCATA ATGGTTCCGG TGCCACAAAC TTCAGTTTGT
      361 TAAAGCAGGC CGGAGACGTC GAAGAGAACC CCGGACCGAT GGTGAGCAAG GGCGCCGAGC
      421 TGTTCACCGG CATCGTGCCC ATCCTGATCG AGCTGAATGG CGATGTGAAT GGCCACAAGT
      481 TCAGCGTGAG CGGCGAGGGC GAGGGCGATG CCACCTACGG CAAGCTGACC CTGAAGTTCA
      541 TCTGCACCAC CGGCAAGCTG CCTGTGCCCT GGCCCACCCT GGTGACCACC CTGAGCTACG
      601 GCGTGCAGTG CTTCTCACGC TACCCCGATC ACATGAAGCA GCACGACTTC TTCAAGAGCG
      661 CCATGCCTGA GGGCTACATC CAGGAGCGCA CCATCTTCTT CGAGGATGAC GGCAACTACA
      721 AGTCGCGCGC CGAGGTGAAG TTCGAGGGCG ATACCCTGGT GAATCGCATC GAGCTGACCG
      781 GCACCGATTT CAAGGAGGAT GGCAACATCC TGGGCAATAA GATGGAGTAC AACTACAACG
      841 CCCACAATGT GTACATCATG ACCGACAAGG CCAAGAATGG CATCAAGGTG AACTTCAAGA
      901 TCCGCCACAA CATCGAGGAT GGCAGCGTGC AGCTGGCCGA CCACTACCAG CAGAATACCC
      961 CCATCGGCGA TGGCCCTGTG CTGCTGCCCG ATAACCACTA CCTGTCCACC CAGAGCGCCC
     1021 TGTCCAAGGA CCCCAACGAG AAGCGCGATC ACATGATCTA CTTCGGCTTC GTGACCGCCG
     1081 CCGCCATCAC CCACGGCATG GATGAGCTGT ACAAGGGTTC CGGTGCCACA AACTTCAGTT
     1141 TGTTAAAGCA GGCCGGAGAC GTCGAAGAGA ACCCCGGACC GATGGCCAAG TTGACCAGTG
     1201 CCGTTCCGGT GCTCACCGCG CGCGACGTCG CCGGAGCGGT CGAGTTCTGG ACCGACCGGC
     1261 TCGGGTTCTC CCGGGACTTC GTGGAGGACG ACTTCGCCGG TGTGGTCCGG GACGACGTGA
     1321 CCCTGTTCAT CAGCGCGGTC CAGGACCAGG TGGTGCCGGA CAACACCCTG GCCTGGGTGT
     1381 GGGTGCGCGG CCTGGACGAG CTGTACGCCG AGTGGTCGGA GGTCGTGTCC ACGAACTTCC
     1441 GGGACGCCTC CGGGCCGGCC ATGACCGAGA TCGGCGAGCA GCCGTGGGGG CGGGAGTTCG
     1501 CCCTGCGCGA CCCGGCCGGC AACTGCGTGC ACTTCGTGGC CGAGGAGCAG GACTAAAATC
     1561 TTATAACAAC ATCCTAAAGT ATTATAACAC CAAAGAATTG CAACAACATC GTCAACTCAA
     1621 AACAACATCT ATAAAAAATA AGACATAAGT CCAACAATTG TCGAAATAAC ATCAGAAAAT
     1681 AAAATCTTGA ACATCATGAA AAAAATCTTG ATTGAAAAAA AGACATATGT GTATTATTCC
     1741 AATTCCTTTC AGATTATTTT TTTTTTCAAG TTTCTGATAA TTTTATTTCA CATGTTTTCA
     1801 AACGTTTTTA CTGATACGCA TTAAAGTAGC AATAACACCC
//
