# Supplementary material for: Cas9-mediated Genome Editing Reveals a Significant Contribution of Calcium Signaling Pathways to Anhydrobiosis in Pv11
Source: bioRxiv preprint, doi:10.1101/2020.10.15.340281, version 1 (2020-10-15)
Supplement: Supplementary Data 4 [file 340281_file09.txt]

LOCUS       Supplementary_Data_4,_genome_sequence_of_HaloTag-KI-allele      1576 bp    DNA     linear   UNA 06-2-2018
DEFINITION  
FEATURES             Location/Qualifiers
     primer_bind     1..20
                     /PCR_conditions="60.04 'C"
                     /label="YM_Pv.00443-F1"
     CDS             1..332
                     /cds_type="ORF"
                     /label="Pv.00443"
     microhomology   290..329
                     /label="Left homology"
     Site            333..398
                     /site_type="restriction site"
                     /label="P2A"
     CDS             399..1289
                     /cds_type="ORF"
                     /label="HaloTag (stop less)"
     microhomology   1290..1329
                     /label="Right homology"
     primer          complement(1552..1576)
                     /PCR_conditions="60.16 'C"
                     /label="YM_Pv.00443-R1"
ORIGIN
        1 GCCAAAGCGA GCCAATTCAA CCACCTCGCT ATTCCTTCGC TGAGCGACAA GAATCATCTA
       61 GTCGAGATCA TGGAGAAGGT CCATCACACG ATTGTGGAAC AATGACAATG AAACAGCATT
      121 GTGGTCATCA ACAACTACGG CAACAAAATT CGGGCTGCAT ACATCGTCAA CTAAATGAAA
      181 ATCGTTTTAG TTGCATGCGA AGATTTAGAG AAAACAGTCC ACGCTGTCAC AGACATCATG
      241 CATCTAAAGG ACCTCATGAA CATCACCATC ATAGTTCAAG AGGAACTCAT CATCATCATA
      301 GAGTAGGCAG AAAACATCAT TGCCATCATA ATGGTTCCGG TGCCACAAAC TTCAGTTTGT
      361 TAAAGCAGGC CGGAGACGTC GAAGAGAACC CCGGACCGAT GGCAGAAATC GGTACTGGCT
      421 TTCCATTCGA CCCCCATTAT GTGGAAGTCC TGGGCGAGCG CATGCACTAC GTCGATGTTG
      481 GTCCGCGCGA TGGCACCCCT GTGCTGTTCC TGCACGGTAA CCCGACCTCC TCCTACGTGT
      541 GGCGCAACAT CATCCCGCAT GTTGCACCGA CCCATCGCTG CATTGCTCCA GACCTGATCG
      601 GTATGGGCAA ATCCGACAAA CCAGACCTGG GTTATTTCTT CGACGACCAC GTCCGCTTCA
      661 TGGATGCCTT CATCGAAGCC CTGGGTCTGG AAGAGGTCGT CCTGGTCATT CACGACTGGG
      721 GCTCCGCTCT GGGTTTCCAC TGGGCCAAGC GCAATCCAGA GCGCGTCAAA GGTATTGCAT
      781 TTATGGAGTT CATCCGCCCT ATCCCGACCT GGGACGAATG GCCAGAATTT GCCCGCGAGA
      841 CCTTCCAGGC CTTCCGCACC ACCGACGTCG GCCGCAAGCT GATCATCGAT CAGAACGTTT
      901 TTATCGAGGG TACGCTGCCG ATGGGTGTCG TCCGCCCGCT GACTGAAGTC GAGATGGACC
      961 ATTACCGCGA GCCGTTCCTG AATCCTGTTG ACCGCGAGCC ACTGTGGCGC TTCCCAAACG
     1021 AGCTGCCAAT CGCCGGTGAG CCAGCGAACA TCGTCGCGCT GGTCGAAGAA TACATGGACT
     1081 GGCTGCACCA GTCCCCTGTC CCGAAGCTGC TGTTCTGGGG CACCCCAGGC GTTCTGATCC
     1141 CACCGGCCGA AGCCGCTCGC CTGGCCAAAA GCCTGCCTAA CTGCAAGGCT GTGGACATCG
     1201 GCCCGGGTCT GAATCTGCTG CAAGAAGACA ACCCGGACCT GATCGGCAGC GAGATCGCGC
     1261 GCTGGCTGTC GACGCTCGAG ATTTCCGGCT AAAATCTTAT AACAACATCC TAAAGTATTA
     1321 TAACACCAAA GAATTGCAAC AACATCGTCA ACTCAAAACA ACATCTATAA AAAATAAGAC
     1381 ATAAGTCCAA CAATTGTCGA AATAACATCA GAAAATAAAA TCTTGAACAT CATGAAAAAA
     1441 ATCTTGATTG AAAAAAAGAC ATATGTGTAT TATTCCAATT CCTTTCAGAT TATTTTTTTT
     1501 TTCAAGTTTC TGATAATTTT ATTTCACATG TTTTCAAACG TTTTTACTGA TACGCATTAA
     1561 AGTAGCAATA ACACCC
//
