# Supplementary material for: Cas9-mediated Genome Editing Reveals a Significant Contribution of Calcium Signaling Pathways to Anhydrobiosis in Pv11
Source: bioRxiv preprint, doi:10.1101/2020.10.15.340281, version 1 (2020-10-15)
Supplement: Supplementary Data 5 [file 340281_file10.txt]

LOCUS       Supplementary_Data_5,_genome_sequence_of_BlaR-KI-allele      1081 bp    DNA     linear   UNA 06-2-2018
DEFINITION  
FEATURES             Location/Qualifiers
     primer_bind     1..20
                     /PCR_conditions="60.04 'C"
                     /label="YM_Pv.00443-F1"
     CDS             1..332
                     /cds_type="ORF"
                     /label="Pv.00443"
     microhomology   290..329
                     /label="Left homology"
     Site            333..398
                     /site_type="restriction site"
                     /label="P2A"
     CDS             399..794
                     /cds_type="ORF"
                     /label="Blasticidin (stop less)"
     microhomology   795..834
                     /label="Right homology"
     primer          complement(1057..1081)
                     /PCR_conditions="60.16 'C"
                     /label="YM_Pv.00443-R1"
ORIGIN
        1 GCCAAAGCGA GCCAATTCAA CCACCTCGCT ATTCCTTCGC TGAGCGACAA GAATCATCTA
       61 GTCGAGATCA TGGAGAAGGT CCATCACACG ATTGTGGAAC AATGACAATG AAACAGCATT
      121 GTGGTCATCA ACAACTACGG CAACAAAATT CGGGCTGCAT ACATCGTCAA CTAAATGAAA
      181 ATCGTTTTAG TTGCATGCGA AGATTTAGAG AAAACAGTCC ACGCTGTCAC AGACATCATG
      241 CATCTAAAGG ACCTCATGAA CATCACCATC ATAGTTCAAG AGGAACTCAT CATCATCATA
      301 GAGTAGGCAG AAAACATCAT TGCCATCATA ATGGTTCCGG TGCCACAAAC TTCAGTTTGT
      361 TAAAGCAGGC CGGAGACGTC GAAGAGAACC CCGGACCGAT GGCCAAGCCT TTGTCTCAAG
      421 AAGAATCCAC CCTCATTGAA AGAGCAACGG CTACAATCAA CAGCATCCCC ATCTCTGAAG
      481 ACTACAGCGT CGCCAGCGCA GCTCTCTCTA GCGACGGCCG CATCTTCACT GGTGTCAATG
      541 TATATCATTT TACTGGGGGA CCTTGCGCAG AACTCGTGGT GCTGGGCACT GCTGCTGCTG
      601 CGGCAGCTGG CAACCTGACT TGTATCGTCG CGATCGGAAA TGAGAACAGG GGCATCTTGA
      661 GcCCCTGCGG ACGGTGCCGA CAGGTTCTTC TCGATCTGCA TCCTGGGATC AAAGCCATAG
      721 TGAAGGACAG TGATGGACAG CCGACGGCAG TTGGGATTCG TGAATTGCTG CCCTCTGGTT
      781 ATGTGTGGGA GGGCTAAAAT CTTATAACAA CATCCTAAAG TATTATAACA CCAAAGAATT
      841 GCAACAACAT CGTCAACTCA AAACAACATC TATAAAAAAT AAGACATAAG TCCAACAATT
      901 GTCGAAATAA CATCAGAAAA TAAAATCTTG AACATCATGA AAAAAATCTT GATTGAAAAA
      961 AAGACATATG TGTATTATTC CAATTCCTTT CAGATTATTT TTTTTTTCAA GTTTCTGATA
     1021 ATTTTATTTC ACATGTTTTC AAACGTTTTT ACTGATACGC ATTAAAGTAG CAATAACACC
     1081 C
//
