# Supplementary material for: Cas9-mediated Genome Editing Reveals a Significant Contribution of Calcium Signaling Pathways to Anhydrobiosis in Pv11
Source: bioRxiv preprint, doi:10.1101/2020.10.15.340281, version 1 (2020-10-15)
Supplement: Supplementary Data 6 [file 340281_file11.txt]

LOCUS       Supplementary_Data_6,_genome_sequence_of_GCaMP3-KI-allele      2035 bp    DNA     linear   UNA 06-2-2018
DEFINITION  
FEATURES             Location/Qualifiers
     primer_bind     1..20
                     /PCR_conditions="60.04 'C"
                     /label="YM_Pv.00443-F1"
     CDS             1..332
                     /cds_type="ORF"
                     /label="Pv.00443"
     microhomology   290..329
                     /label="left microhomology of Pv.00443"
     Site            333..398
                     /site_type="restriction site"
                     /label="P2A"
     CDS             399..1751
                     /cds_type="ORF"
                     /label="GCaMP3"
     microhomology   1749..1788
                     /label="Right microhomology of Pv.00443"
     primer          complement(2011..2035)
                     /PCR_conditions="60.16 'C"
                     /label="YM_Pv.00443-R1"
ORIGIN
        1 GCCAAAGCGA GCCAATTCAA CCACCTCGCT ATTCCTTCGC TGAGCGACAA GAATCATCTA
       61 GTCGAGATCA TGGAGAAGGT CCATCACACG ATTGTGGAAC AATGACAATG AAACAGCATT
      121 GTGGTCATCA ACAACTACGG CAACAAAATT CGGGCTGCAT ACATCGTCAA CTAAATGAAA
      181 ATCGTTTTAG TTGCATGCGA AGATTTAGAG AAAACAGTCC ACGCTGTCAC AGACATCATG
      241 CATCTAAAGG ACCTCATGAA CATCACCATC ATAGTTCAAG AGGAACTCAT CATCATCATA
      301 GAGTAGGCAG AAAACATCAT TGCCATCATA ATGGTTCCGG TGCCACAAAC TTCAGTTTGT
      361 TAAAGCAGGC CGGAGACGTC GAAGAGAACC CCGGACCGAT GGGTTCTCAT CATCATCATC
      421 ATCATGGTAT GGCTAGCATG ACTGGTGGAC AGCAAATGGG TCGGGATCTG TACGACGATG
      481 ACGATAAGGA TCTCGCCACC ATGGTCGACT CATCACGTCG TAAGTGGAAT AAGACAGGTC
      541 ACGCAGTCAG AGCTATAGGT CGGCTGAGCT CACTCGAGAA CGTCTATATC AAGGCCGACA
      601 AGCAGAAGAA CGGCATCAAG GCGAACTTCA AGATCCGCCA CAACATCGAG GACGGCGGCG
      661 TGCAGCTCGC CTACCACTAC CAGCAGAACA CCCCCATCGG CGACGGCCCC GTGCTGCTGC
      721 CCGACAACCA CTACCTGAGC GTGCAGTCCA AACTTTCGAA AGACCCCAAC GAGAAGCGCG
      781 ATCACATGGT CCTGCTGGAG TTCGTGACCG CCGCCGGGAT CACTCTCGGC ATGGACGAGC
      841 TGTACAAGGG CGGTACCGGA GGGAGCATGG TGAGCAAGGG CGAGGAGCTG TTCACCGGGG
      901 TGGTGCCCAT CCTGGTCGAG CTGGACGGCG ACGTAAACGG CCACAAGTTC AGCGTGTCCG
      961 GCGAGGGCGA GGGCGATGCC ACCTACGGCA AGCTGACCCT GAAGTTCATC TGCACCACCG
     1021 GCAAGCTGCC CGTGCCCTGG CCCACCCTCG TGACCACCCT GACCTACGGC GTGCAGTGCT
     1081 TCAGCCGCTA CCCCGACCAC ATGAAGCAGC ACGACTTCTT CAAGTCCGCC ATGCCCGAAG
     1141 GCTACATCCA GGAGCGCACC ATCTTCTTCA AGGACGACGG CAACTACAAG ACCCGCGCCG
     1201 AGGTGAAGTT CGAGGGCGAC ACCCTGGTGA ACCGCATCGA GCTGAAGGGC ATCGACTTCA
     1261 AGGAGGACGG CAACATCCTG GGGCACAAGC TGGAGTACAA CACGCGTGAC CAACTGACTG
     1321 AAGAGCAGAT CGCAGAATTT AAAGAGGCTT TCTCCCTATT TGACAAGGAC GGGGATGGGA
     1381 CAATAACAAC CAAGGAGCTG GGGACGGTGA TGCGGTCTCT GGGGCAGAAC CCCACAGAAG
     1441 CAGAGCTGCA GGACATGATC AATGAAGTAG ATGCCGACGG TGACGGCACA ATCGACTTCC
     1501 CTGAGTTCCT GACAATGATG GCAAGAAAAA TGAAAGACAC AGACAGTGAA GAAGAAATTA
     1561 GAGAAGCGTT CCGTGTGTTT GATAAGGATG GCAATGGCTA CATCAGTGCA GCAGAGCTTC
     1621 GCCACGTGAT GACAAACCTT GGAGAGAAGT TAACAGATGA AGAGGTTGAT GAAATGATCA
     1681 GGGAAGCAGA CATCGATGGG GATGGTCAGG TAAACTACGA AGAGTTTGTA CAAATGATGA
     1741 CAGCGAAGTA AAATCTTATA ACAACATCCT AAAGTATTAT AACACCAAAG AATTGCAACA
     1801 ACATCGTCAA CTCAAAACAA CATCTATAAA AAATAAGACA TAAGTCCAAC AATTGTCGAA
     1861 ATAACATCAG AAAATAAAAT CTTGAACATC ATGAAAAAAA TCTTGATTGA AAAAAAGACA
     1921 TATGTGTATT ATTCCAATTC CTTTCAGATT ATTTTTTTTT TCAAGTTTCT GATAATTTTA
     1981 TTTCACATGT TTTCAAACGT TTTTACTGAT ACGCATTAAA GTAGCAATAA CACCC
//
