# Supplementary material for: Cas9-mediated Genome Editing Reveals a Significant Contribution of Calcium Signaling Pathways to Anhydrobiosis in Pv11
Source: bioRxiv preprint, doi:10.1101/2020.10.15.340281, version 1 (2020-10-15)
Supplement: Supplementary Data 7 [file 340281_file12.txt]

LOCUS       Supplementary_Data_7,_genome_sequence_of_ZeoR-KI-allele      1062 bp    DNA     linear   UNA 06-2-2018
DEFINITION  
FEATURES             Location/Qualifiers
     primer_bind     1..20
                     /PCR_conditions="60.04 'C"
                     /label="YM_Pv.00443-F1"
     CDS             1..332
                     /cds_type="ORF"
                     /label="Pv.00443"
     microhomology   290..329
                     /label="left microhomology of Pv.00443"
     Site            333..398
                     /site_type="restriction site"
                     /label="P2A"
     CDS             399..773
                     /cds_type="ORF"
                     /label="Zeocin"
     microhomology   771..810
                     /label="right microhomology of Pv.00443"
     primer          complement(1033..1057)
                     /PCR_conditions="60.16 'C"
                     /label="YM_Pv.00443-R1"
ORIGIN
        1 GCCAAAGCGA GCCAATTCAA CCACCTCGCT ATTCCTTCGC TGAGCGACAA GAATCATCTA
       61 GTCGAGATCA TGGAGAAGGT CCATCACACG ATTGTGGAAC AATGACAATG AAACAGCATT
      121 GTGGTCATCA ACAACTACGG CAACAAAATT CGGGCTGCAT ACATCGTCAA CTAAATGAAA
      181 ATCGTTTTAG TTGCATGCGA AGATTTAGAG AAAACAGTCC ACGCTGTCAC AGACATCATG
      241 CATCTAAAGG ACCTCATGAA TATCACCATC ATAGTTCAAG AGGAACTCAT CATCATCATA
      301 GAGTAGGCAG AAAACATCAT TGCCATCATA ATGGTTCCGG TGCCACAAAC TTCAGTTTGT
      361 TAAAGCAGGC CGGAGACGTC GAAGAGAACC CCGGACCGAT GGCCAAGTTG ACCAGTGCCG
      421 TTCCGGTGCT CACCGCGCGC GACGTCGCCG GAGCGGTCGA GTTCTGGACC GACCGGCTCG
      481 GGTTCTCCCG GGACTTCGTG GAGGACGACT TCGCCGGTGT GGTCCGGGAC GACGTGACCC
      541 TGTTCATCAG CGCGGTCCAG GACCAGGTGG TGCCGGACAA CACCCTGGCC TGGGTGTGGG
      601 TGCGCGGCCT GGACGAGCTG TACGCCGAGT GGTCGGAGGT CGTGTCCACG AACTTCCGGG
      661 ACGCCTCCGG GCCGGCCATG ACCGAGATCG GCGAGCAGCC GTGGGGGCGG GAGTTCGCCC
      721 TGCGCGACCC GGCCGGCAAC TGCGTGCACT TCGTGGCCGA GGAGCAGGAC TAAAATCTTA
      781 TAACAACATC CTAAAGTATT ATAACACCAA AGAATTGCAA CAACATCGTC AACTCAAAAC
      841 AACATCTATA AAAAATAAGA CATAAGTCCA ACAATTGTCG AAATAACATC AGAAAATAAA
      901 ATCTTGAACA TCATGAAAAA AATCTTGATT GAAAAAAAGA CATATGTGTA TTATTCCAAT
      961 TCCTTTCAGA TTATTTTTTT TTTCAAGTTT CTGATAATTT TATTTCACAT GTTTTCAAAC
     1021 GTTTTTACTG ATACGCATTA AAGTAGCAAT AACACCCAAT AA
//
