# Supplementary material for: Cas9-mediated Genome Editing Reveals a Significant Contribution of Calcium Signaling Pathways to Anhydrobiosis in Pv11
Source: bioRxiv preprint, doi:10.1101/2020.10.15.340281, version 1 (2020-10-15)
Supplement: Supplementary Data 8 [file 340281_file13.txt]

LOCUS       Supplementary_Data_8,_pPvU6b-DmtRNA-AcGFP1#1_sequence      3099 bp    DNA     circular UNA 
FEATURES             Location/Qualifiers
     promoter        62..747
                     /label="PvU6b promoter"
     tRNA            748..844
                     /label="Dm tRNA_gly"
     misc_feature    845..864
                     /feature_type="Zinc finger"
                     /label="AcGFP1#1"
     misc_feature    865..940
                     /feature_type="Zinc finger"
                     /label="gRNA core"
     terminator      941..946
                     /label="pol III terminator"
     promoter        complement(1066..1187)
                     /label="lac promoter"
     primer          complement(1110..1139)
                     /label="lac promoter-R"
     rep_origin      1407..2026
                     /label="pUC ori"
     promoter        2647..2724
                     /label="EM7 promoter"
     CDS             2725..3099
                     /label="bleo"
                     /gene="bleo"
                     /translation="MRKEKIPHQEIVSVNNSEELVKKAIEGDALRIGSGDTVKHEEAV
                     SPFAAKLFSNITGSQRYVLIAVRHTQPATVDESRKAAIFHHDIRQAGIAMGHDEILAV
                     GHARLEPGEQFGWREPLMLFVQIILIDKTGFHPSTCSLDAMFRLVVEWAGSRIKRMQP
                     PHCISHDGYFLGRSKVR*"
                     /label="Zeo+/Bleo+"
ORIGIN
        1 CCGACGCCGA CCAACACCGC CGGTCCGACG CGGCCCGACG GGTCCGAGGG GGGTCGACCT
       61 CAAAATTCTA AAGCTGACTT TTTAAATTTT TTACTTTTCT TTAATTCTTT CAATTAAAAT
      121 TTAAATAAAA AATTCAAACA TTTTTTCTCT TCTTTTTATA TTTAGTTTCA GTTCATTTTG
      181 TACTCAAATA TTGACATAAT AAAATAAATT TCATATTAAT TAATCGAAAT ATTTGTGTCA
      241 TAAATAAATA ACTAAGAAAA AAAAGGGTTT GTCATGTCGT GTGTCGAATG TCCAAGTGAA
      301 AATGTTTGTT TAACAAATTG AAATTTCATT TAATTAACAC CGCATTGTGC ATAAGAGAAA
      361 GGAAAGAAAG AAAAGAAAAT TAGCTTGGTC TGATTACAAA TAAAAAAGGG TTCAGGTAAT
      421 AAAAAAAATT CCTTTCACTC GTTCATCATC AAAATCACTT CTGGTTTACA AGTTGAGGTC
      481 AAATGAAGTC AAATGAATAT CAAAAAATAA ATTGCAGTTG ATTGACTGTT TATAGCAGCT
      541 CATATATGAT CAGTAGACGA TTATCGATAA ATTTTTATTA AGCACGAGCT GTTTGAGGTC
      601 AATTTCAGTT GATTGCAGTG CAAAACCAGC TGCAAAATTG TTTTCATATT TCACTTGTTC
      661 CAAATGTTTT GTTTTGTTTC ATTTTCCATT TCGTTTCATT TCAATAGCAG CAGTGGTTTA
      721 AGTAGCATTT CTGCCAAATA CAAAATTGGG CTTTGAGTGT GTGTAGACAT CAAGCATCGG
      781 TGGTTCAGTG GTAGAATGCT CGCCTGCCAC GCGGGCGGCC CGGGTTCGAT TCCCGGCCGA
      841 TGCAAAGGGC GCCGAGCTGT TCACGTTTTA GAGCTAGAAA TAGCAAGTTA AAATAAGGCT
      901 AGTCCGTTAT CAACTTGAAA AAGTGGCACC GAGTCGGTGC TTTTTTatcg aattcctgca
      961 gcccggGGGA TCCACTAGTT CTAGAGCGGC CGCCACCGCG GTGGAGCTCC AGCTTTTGTT
     1021 CCCTTTAGTG AGGGTTAATT TCGAGCTTGG CGTAATCATG GTCATAGCTG TTTCCTGTGT
     1081 GAAATTGTTA TCCGCTCACA ATTCCACACA ACATACGAGC CGGAAGCATA AAGTGTAAAG
     1141 CCTGGGGTGC CTAATGAGTG AGCTAACTCA CATTAATTGC GTTGCGCTCA CTGCCCGCTT
     1201 TCCAGTCGGG AAACCTGTCG TGCCAGCTGC ATTAATGAAT CGGCCAACGC GCGGGGAGAG
     1261 GCGGTTTGCG TATTGGGCGC TCTTCCGCTT CCTCGCTCAC TGACTCGCTG CGCTCGGTCG
     1321 TTCGGCTGCG GCGAGCGGTA TCAGCTCACT CAAAGGCGGT AATACGGTTA TCCACAGAAT
     1381 CAGGGGATAA CGCAGGAAAG AACATGCGCG TTGCTGGCGT TTTTCCATAG GCTCCGCCCC
     1441 CCTGACGAGC ATCACAAAAA TCGACGCTCA AGTCAGAGGT GGCGAAACCC GACAGGACTA
     1501 TAAAGATACC AGGCGTTTCC CCCTGGAAGC TCCCTCGTGC GCTCTCCTGT TCCGACCCTG
     1561 CCGCTTACCG GATACCTGTC CGCCTTTCTC CCTTCGGGAA GCGTGGCGCT TTCTCATAGC
     1621 TCACGCTGTA GGTATCTCAG TTCGGTGTAG GTCGTTCGCT CCAAGCTGGG CTGTGTGCAC
     1681 GAACCCCCCG TTCAGCCCGA CCGCTGCGCC TTATCCGGTA ACTATCGTCT TGAGTCCAAC
     1741 CCGGTAAGAC ACGACTTATC GCCACTGGCA GCAGCCACTG GTAACAGGAT TAGCAGAGCG
     1801 AGGTATGTAG GCGGTGCTAC AGAGTTCTTG AAGTGGTGGC CTAACTACGG CTACACTAGA
     1861 AGAACAGTAT TTGGTATCTG CGCTCTGCTG AAGCCAGTTA CCTTCGGAAA AAGAGTTGGT
     1921 AGCTCTTGAT CCGGCAAACA AACCACCGCT GGTAGCGGTG GTTTTTTTGT TTGCAAGCAG
     1981 CAGATTACGC GCAGAAAAAA AGGATCTCAA GAAGATCCTT TGATCTTTTC TACGGGGTCT
     2041 GACGCTCAGT GGAACGAAAA CTCACGTTAA GGGATTTTGG TCATGATGAT AAACAATGTA
     2101 TGGTGCTAAT GTTGCTTCAA CAACAATTCT GTTGAACTGT GTTTTCATGT TTGCCAACAA
     2161 GCACCTTTAT ACTCGGTGGC CTCCCCACCA CCAACTTTTT TGCACTGCAA AAAAACACGC
     2221 TTTTGCACGC GGGCCCATAC ATAGTACAAA CTCTACGTTT CGTAGACTAT TTTACATAAA
     2281 TAGTCTACAC CGTTGTATAC GCTCCAAATA CACTACCACA CATTGAACCT TTTTGCAGTG
     2341 CAAAAAAGTA CGTGTCGGCA GTCACGTAGG CCGGCCTTAT CGGGTCGCGT CCTGTCACGT
     2401 ACGAATCACA TTATCGGACC GGACGAGTGT TGTCTTATCG TGACAGGACG CCAGCTTCCT
     2461 GTGTTGCTAA CCGCAGCCGG ACGCAACTCC TTATCGGAAC AGGACGCGCC TCCATATCAG
     2521 CCGCGCGTTA TCTCATGCGC GTGACCGGAC ACGAGGCGCC CGTCCCGCTT ATCGCGCCTA
     2581 TAAATACAGC CCGCAACGAT CTGGTAAACA CAGTTGAACA GCATCTGTTC GAATTAATTC
     2641 GGATCTCTGC AGCACGTGTT GACAATTAAT CATCGGCATA GTATATCGGC ATAGTATAAT
     2701 ACGACTCACT ATAGGAGGGC CACCATGGCC AAGTTGACCA GTGCCGTTCC GGTGCTCACC
     2761 GCGCGCGACG TCGCCGGAGC GGTCGAGTTC TGGACCGACC GGCTCGGGTT CTCCCGGGAC
     2821 TTCGTGGAGG ACGACTTCGC CGGTGTGGTC CGGGACGACG TGACCCTGTT CATCAGCGCG
     2881 GTCCAGGACC AGGTGGTGCC GGACAACACC CTGGCCTGGG TGTGGGTGCG CGGCCTGGAC
     2941 GAGCTGTACG CCGAGTGGTC GGAGGTCGTG TCCACGAACT TCCGGGACGC CTCCGGGCCG
     3001 GCCATGACCG AGATCGGCGA GCAGCCGTGG GGGCGGGAGT TCGCCCTGCG CGACCCGGCC
     3061 GGCAACTGCG TGCACTTCGT GGCCGAGGAG CAGGACTGA
//
