# Supplementary material for: Cas9-mediated Genome Editing Reveals a Significant Contribution of Calcium Signaling Pathways to Anhydrobiosis in Pv11
Source: bioRxiv preprint, doi:10.1101/2020.10.15.340281, version 1 (2020-10-15)
Supplement: Supplementary Data 9 [file 340281_file14.txt]

LOCUS       Supplementary_Data_9,_pPvU6b-DmtRNA-AcGFP1#3_sequence      3099 bp    DNA     circular UNA 
FEATURES             Location/Qualifiers
     promoter        62..747
                     /label="PvU6b promoter"
     tRNA            748..844
                     /label="Dm tRNA_gly"
     misc_feature    845..864
                     /feature_type="Zinc finger"
                     /label="AcGFP1#3"
     misc_feature    865..940
                     /feature_type="Zinc finger"
                     /label="gRNA core"
     terminator      941..946
                     /label="pol III terminator"
     promoter        complement(1066..1187)
                     /label="lac promoter"
     primer          complement(1110..1139)
                     /label="lac promoter-R"
     rep_origin      1407..2026
                     /label="pUC ori"
     promoter        2647..2724
                     /label="EM7 promoter"
     CDS             2725..3099
                     /label="bleo"
                     /gene="bleo"
                     /translation="MRKEKIPHQEIVSVNNSEELVKKAIEGDALRIGSGDTVKHEEAV
                     SPFAAKLFSNITGSQRYVLIAVRHTQPATVDESRKAAIFHHDIRQAGIAMGHDEILAV
                     GHARLEPGEQFGWREPLMLFVQIILIDKTGFHPSTCSLDAMFRLVVEWAGSRIKRMQP
                     PHCISHDGYFLGRSKVR*"
                     /label="Zeo+/Bleo+"
ORIGIN
        1 CCGACGCCGA CCAACACCGC CGGTCCGACG CGGCCCGACG GGTCCGAGGG GGGTCGACCT
       61 CAAAATTCTA AAGCTGACTT TTTAAATTTT TTACTTTTCT TTAATTCTTT CAATTAAAAT
      121 TTAAATAAAA AATTCAAACA TTTTTTCTCT TCTTTTTATA TTTAGTTTCA GTTCATTTTG
      181 TACTCAAATA TTGACATAAT AAAATAAATT TCATATTAAT TAATCGAAAT ATTTGTGTCA
      241 TAAATAAATA ACTAAGAAAA AAAAGGGTTT GTCATGTCGT GTGTCGAATG TCCAAGTGAA
      301 AATGTTTGTT TAACAAATTG AAATTTCATT TAATTAACAC CGCATTGTGC ATAAGAGAAA
      361 GGAAAGAAAG AAAAGAAAAT TAGCTTGGTC TGATTACAAA TAAAAAAGGG TTCAGGTAAT
      421 AAAAAAAATT CCTTTCACTC GTTCATCATC AAAATCACTT CTGGTTTACA AGTTGAGGTC
      481 AAATGAAGTC AAATGAATAT CAAAAAATAA ATTGCAGTTG ATTGACTGTT TATAGCAGCT
      541 CATATATGAT CAGTAGACGA TTATCGATAA ATTTTTATTA AGCACGAGCT GTTTGAGGTC
      601 AATTTCAGTT GATTGCAGTG CAAAACCAGC TGCAAAATTG TTTTCATATT TCACTTGTTC
      661 CAAATGTTTT GTTTTGTTTC ATTTTCCATT TCGTTTCATT TCAATAGCAG CAGTGGTTTA
      721 AGTAGCATTT CTGCCAAATA CAAAATTGGG CTTTGAGTGT GTGTAGACAT CAAGCATCGG
      781 TGGTTCAGTG GTAGAATGCT CGCCTGCCAC GCGGGCGGCC CGGGTTCGAT TCCCGGCCGA
      841 TGCAGTGAAT CGCATCGAGC TGACGTTTTA GAGCTAGAAA TAGCAAGTTA AAATAAGGCT
      901 AGTCCGTTAT CAACTTGAAA AAGTGGCACC GAGTCGGTGC TTTTTTatcg aattcctgca
      961 gcccggGGGA TCCACTAGTT CTAGAGCGGC CGCCACCGCG GTGGAGCTCC AGCTTTTGTT
     1021 CCCTTTAGTG AGGGTTAATT TCGAGCTTGG CGTAATCATG GTCATAGCTG TTTCCTGTGT
     1081 GAAATTGTTA TCCGCTCACA ATTCCACACA ACATACGAGC CGGAAGCATA AAGTGTAAAG
     1141 CCTGGGGTGC CTAATGAGTG AGCTAACTCA CATTAATTGC GTTGCGCTCA CTGCCCGCTT
     1201 TCCAGTCGGG AAACCTGTCG TGCCAGCTGC ATTAATGAAT CGGCCAACGC GCGGGGAGAG
     1261 GCGGTTTGCG TATTGGGCGC TCTTCCGCTT CCTCGCTCAC TGACTCGCTG CGCTCGGTCG
     1321 TTCGGCTGCG GCGAGCGGTA TCAGCTCACT CAAAGGCGGT AATACGGTTA TCCACAGAAT
     1381 CAGGGGATAA CGCAGGAAAG AACATGCGCG TTGCTGGCGT TTTTCCATAG GCTCCGCCCC
     1441 CCTGACGAGC ATCACAAAAA TCGACGCTCA AGTCAGAGGT GGCGAAACCC GACAGGACTA
     1501 TAAAGATACC AGGCGTTTCC CCCTGGAAGC TCCCTCGTGC GCTCTCCTGT TCCGACCCTG
     1561 CCGCTTACCG GATACCTGTC CGCCTTTCTC CCTTCGGGAA GCGTGGCGCT TTCTCATAGC
     1621 TCACGCTGTA GGTATCTCAG TTCGGTGTAG GTCGTTCGCT CCAAGCTGGG CTGTGTGCAC
     1681 GAACCCCCCG TTCAGCCCGA CCGCTGCGCC TTATCCGGTA ACTATCGTCT TGAGTCCAAC
     1741 CCGGTAAGAC ACGACTTATC GCCACTGGCA GCAGCCACTG GTAACAGGAT TAGCAGAGCG
     1801 AGGTATGTAG GCGGTGCTAC AGAGTTCTTG AAGTGGTGGC CTAACTACGG CTACACTAGA
     1861 AGAACAGTAT TTGGTATCTG CGCTCTGCTG AAGCCAGTTA CCTTCGGAAA AAGAGTTGGT
     1921 AGCTCTTGAT CCGGCAAACA AACCACCGCT GGTAGCGGTG GTTTTTTTGT TTGCAAGCAG
     1981 CAGATTACGC GCAGAAAAAA AGGATCTCAA GAAGATCCTT TGATCTTTTC TACGGGGTCT
     2041 GACGCTCAGT GGAACGAAAA CTCACGTTAA GGGATTTTGG TCATGATGAT AAACAATGTA
     2101 TGGTGCTAAT GTTGCTTCAA CAACAATTCT GTTGAACTGT GTTTTCATGT TTGCCAACAA
     2161 GCACCTTTAT ACTCGGTGGC CTCCCCACCA CCAACTTTTT TGCACTGCAA AAAAACACGC
     2221 TTTTGCACGC GGGCCCATAC ATAGTACAAA CTCTACGTTT CGTAGACTAT TTTACATAAA
     2281 TAGTCTACAC CGTTGTATAC GCTCCAAATA CACTACCACA CATTGAACCT TTTTGCAGTG
     2341 CAAAAAAGTA CGTGTCGGCA GTCACGTAGG CCGGCCTTAT CGGGTCGCGT CCTGTCACGT
     2401 ACGAATCACA TTATCGGACC GGACGAGTGT TGTCTTATCG TGACAGGACG CCAGCTTCCT
     2461 GTGTTGCTAA CCGCAGCCGG ACGCAACTCC TTATCGGAAC AGGACGCGCC TCCATATCAG
     2521 CCGCGCGTTA TCTCATGCGC GTGACCGGAC ACGAGGCGCC CGTCCCGCTT ATCGCGCCTA
     2581 TAAATACAGC CCGCAACGAT CTGGTAAACA CAGTTGAACA GCATCTGTTC GAATTAATTC
     2641 GGATCTCTGC AGCACGTGTT GACAATTAAT CATCGGCATA GTATATCGGC ATAGTATAAT
     2701 ACGACTCACT ATAGGAGGGC CACCATGGCC AAGTTGACCA GTGCCGTTCC GGTGCTCACC
     2761 GCGCGCGACG TCGCCGGAGC GGTCGAGTTC TGGACCGACC GGCTCGGGTT CTCCCGGGAC
     2821 TTCGTGGAGG ACGACTTCGC CGGTGTGGTC CGGGACGACG TGACCCTGTT CATCAGCGCG
     2881 GTCCAGGACC AGGTGGTGCC GGACAACACC CTGGCCTGGG TGTGGGTGCG CGGCCTGGAC
     2941 GAGCTGTACG CCGAGTGGTC GGAGGTCGTG TCCACGAACT TCCGGGACGC CTCCGGGCCG
     3001 GCCATGACCG AGATCGGCGA GCAGCCGTGG GGGCGGGAGT TCGCCCTGCG CGACCCGGCC
     3061 GGCAACTGCG TGCACTTCGT GGCCGAGGAG CAGGACTGA
//
