# Supplementary material for: Cas9-mediated Genome Editing Reveals a Significant Contribution of Calcium Signaling Pathways to Anhydrobiosis in Pv11
Source: bioRxiv preprint, doi:10.1101/2020.10.15.340281, version 1 (2020-10-15)
Supplement: Supplementary Data 10 [file 340281_file15.txt]

LOCUS       Supplementary_Data_10,_pPvU6b-DmtRNA-Pv.00443#1_sequence      3099 bp    DNA     circular UNA 
FEATURES             Location/Qualifiers
     promoter        62..747
                     /label="PvU6b promoter"
     tRNA            748..844
                     /label="Dm tRNA_gly"
     misc_feature    845..864
                     /feature_type="Zinc finger"
                     /label="Pv.00443#1"
     misc_feature    865..940
                     /feature_type="Zinc finger"
                     /label="gRNA core"
     terminator      941..946
                     /label="pol III terminator"
     promoter        complement(1066..1187)
                     /label="lac promoter"
     primer          complement(1110..1139)
                     /label="lac promoter-R"
     rep_origin      1407..2026
                     /label="pUC ori"
     promoter        2647..2724
                     /label="EM7 promoter"
     CDS             2725..3099
                     /label="bleo"
                     /gene="bleo"
                     /translation="MRKEKIPHQEIVSVNNSEELVKKAIEGDALRIGSGDTVKHEEAV
                     SPFAAKLFSNITGSQRYVLIAVRHTQPATVDESRKAAIFHHDIRQAGIAMGHDEILAV
                     GHARLEPGEQFGWREPLMLFVQIILIDKTGFHPSTCSLDAMFRLVVEWAGSRIKRMQP
                     PHCISHDGYFLGRSKVR*"
                     /label="Zeo+/Bleo+"
ORIGIN
        1 CCGACGCCGA CCAACACCGC CGGTCCGACG CGGCCCGACG GGTCCGAGGG GGGTCGACCT
       61 CAAAATTCTA AAGCTGACTT TTTAAATTTT TTACTTTTCT TTAATTCTTT CAATTAAAAT
      121 TTAAATAAAA AATTCAAACA TTTTTTCTCT TCTTTTTATA TTTAGTTTCA GTTCATTTTG
      181 TACTCAAATA TTGACATAAT AAAATAAATT TCATATTAAT TAATCGAAAT ATTTGTGTCA
      241 TAAATAAATA ACTAAGAAAA AAAAGGGTTT GTCATGTCGT GTGTCGAATG TCCAAGTGAA
      301 AATGTTTGTT TAACAAATTG AAATTTCATT TAATTAACAC CGCATTGTGC ATAAGAGAAA
      361 GGAAAGAAAG AAAAGAAAAT TAGCTTGGTC TGATTACAAA TAAAAAAGGG TTCAGGTAAT
      421 AAAAAAAATT CCTTTCACTC GTTCATCATC AAAATCACTT CTGGTTTACA AGTTGAGGTC
      481 AAATGAAGTC AAATGAATAT CAAAAAATAA ATTGCAGTTG ATTGACTGTT TATAGCAGCT
      541 CATATATGAT CAGTAGACGA TTATCGATAA ATTTTTATTA AGCACGAGCT GTTTGAGGTC
      601 AATTTCAGTT GATTGCAGTG CAAAACCAGC TGCAAAATTG TTTTCATATT TCACTTGTTC
      661 CAAATGTTTT GTTTTGTTTC ATTTTCCATT TCGTTTCATT TCAATAGCAG CAGTGGTTTA
      721 AGTAGCATTT CTGCCAAATA CAAAATTGGG CTTTGAGTGT GTGTAGACAT CAAGCATCGG
      781 TGGTTCAGTG GTAGAATGCT CGCCTGCCAC GCGGGCGGCC CGGGTTCGAT TCCCGGCCGA
      841 TGCATTATAA GATTTTAATT ATGAGTTTTA GAGCTAGAAA TAGCAAGTTA AAATAAGGCT
      901 AGTCCGTTAT CAACTTGAAA AAGTGGCACC GAGTCGGTGC TTTTTTatcg aattcctgca
      961 gcccggGGGA TCCACTAGTT CTAGAGCGGC CGCCACCGCG GTGGAGCTCC AGCTTTTGTT
     1021 CCCTTTAGTG AGGGTTAATT TCGAGCTTGG CGTAATCATG GTCATAGCTG TTTCCTGTGT
     1081 GAAATTGTTA TCCGCTCACA ATTCCACACA ACATACGAGC CGGAAGCATA AAGTGTAAAG
     1141 CCTGGGGTGC CTAATGAGTG AGCTAACTCA CATTAATTGC GTTGCGCTCA CTGCCCGCTT
     1201 TCCAGTCGGG AAACCTGTCG TGCCAGCTGC ATTAATGAAT CGGCCAACGC GCGGGGAGAG
     1261 GCGGTTTGCG TATTGGGCGC TCTTCCGCTT CCTCGCTCAC TGACTCGCTG CGCTCGGTCG
     1321 TTCGGCTGCG GCGAGCGGTA TCAGCTCACT CAAAGGCGGT AATACGGTTA TCCACAGAAT
     1381 CAGGGGATAA CGCAGGAAAG AACATGCGCG TTGCTGGCGT TTTTCCATAG GCTCCGCCCC
     1441 CCTGACGAGC ATCACAAAAA TCGACGCTCA AGTCAGAGGT GGCGAAACCC GACAGGACTA
     1501 TAAAGATACC AGGCGTTTCC CCCTGGAAGC TCCCTCGTGC GCTCTCCTGT TCCGACCCTG
     1561 CCGCTTACCG GATACCTGTC CGCCTTTCTC CCTTCGGGAA GCGTGGCGCT TTCTCATAGC
     1621 TCACGCTGTA GGTATCTCAG TTCGGTGTAG GTCGTTCGCT CCAAGCTGGG CTGTGTGCAC
     1681 GAACCCCCCG TTCAGCCCGA CCGCTGCGCC TTATCCGGTA ACTATCGTCT TGAGTCCAAC
     1741 CCGGTAAGAC ACGACTTATC GCCACTGGCA GCAGCCACTG GTAACAGGAT TAGCAGAGCG
     1801 AGGTATGTAG GCGGTGCTAC AGAGTTCTTG AAGTGGTGGC CTAACTACGG CTACACTAGA
     1861 AGAACAGTAT TTGGTATCTG CGCTCTGCTG AAGCCAGTTA CCTTCGGAAA AAGAGTTGGT
     1921 AGCTCTTGAT CCGGCAAACA AACCACCGCT GGTAGCGGTG GTTTTTTTGT TTGCAAGCAG
     1981 CAGATTACGC GCAGAAAAAA AGGATCTCAA GAAGATCCTT TGATCTTTTC TACGGGGTCT
     2041 GACGCTCAGT GGAACGAAAA CTCACGTTAA GGGATTTTGG TCATGATGAT AAACAATGTA
     2101 TGGTGCTAAT GTTGCTTCAA CAACAATTCT GTTGAACTGT GTTTTCATGT TTGCCAACAA
     2161 GCACCTTTAT ACTCGGTGGC CTCCCCACCA CCAACTTTTT TGCACTGCAA AAAAACACGC
     2221 TTTTGCACGC GGGCCCATAC ATAGTACAAA CTCTACGTTT CGTAGACTAT TTTACATAAA
     2281 TAGTCTACAC CGTTGTATAC GCTCCAAATA CACTACCACA CATTGAACCT TTTTGCAGTG
     2341 CAAAAAAGTA CGTGTCGGCA GTCACGTAGG CCGGCCTTAT CGGGTCGCGT CCTGTCACGT
     2401 ACGAATCACA TTATCGGACC GGACGAGTGT TGTCTTATCG TGACAGGACG CCAGCTTCCT
     2461 GTGTTGCTAA CCGCAGCCGG ACGCAACTCC TTATCGGAAC AGGACGCGCC TCCATATCAG
     2521 CCGCGCGTTA TCTCATGCGC GTGACCGGAC ACGAGGCGCC CGTCCCGCTT ATCGCGCCTA
     2581 TAAATACAGC CCGCAACGAT CTGGTAAACA CAGTTGAACA GCATCTGTTC GAATTAATTC
     2641 GGATCTCTGC AGCACGTGTT GACAATTAAT CATCGGCATA GTATATCGGC ATAGTATAAT
     2701 ACGACTCACT ATAGGAGGGC CACCATGGCC AAGTTGACCA GTGCCGTTCC GGTGCTCACC
     2761 GCGCGCGACG TCGCCGGAGC GGTCGAGTTC TGGACCGACC GGCTCGGGTT CTCCCGGGAC
     2821 TTCGTGGAGG ACGACTTCGC CGGTGTGGTC CGGGACGACG TGACCCTGTT CATCAGCGCG
     2881 GTCCAGGACC AGGTGGTGCC GGACAACACC CTGGCCTGGG TGTGGGTGCG CGGCCTGGAC
     2941 GAGCTGTACG CCGAGTGGTC GGAGGTCGTG TCCACGAACT TCCGGGACGC CTCCGGGCCG
     3001 GCCATGACCG AGATCGGCGA GCAGCCGTGG GGGCGGGAGT TCGCCCTGCG CGACCCGGCC
     3061 GGCAACTGCG TGCACTTCGT GGCCGAGGAG CAGGACTGA
//
