# Supplementary material for: Cas9-mediated Genome Editing Reveals a Significant Contribution of Calcium Signaling Pathways to Anhydrobiosis in Pv11
Source: bioRxiv preprint, doi:10.1101/2020.10.15.340281, version 1 (2020-10-15)
Supplement: Supplementary Data 11 [file 340281_file16.txt]

LOCUS       Supplementary_Data_11,_pCR4-Pv.00443#1uH-P2A-BbsI_sequence      4169 bp    DNA     circular UNA 18-6-2018
DEFINITION  
FEATURES             Location/Qualifiers
     primer          207..225
                     /label="M13_reverse_primer"
     primer          242..261
                     /label="T3 priming site"
     misc_feature    295..317
                     /feature_type="Zinc finger"
                     /label="Pv.00443-gRNA#1"
     microhomology   318..357
                     /label="Left microhomology of Pv.00443"
     Site            361..426
                     /site_type="restriction site"
                     /label="Linker + DmP2A"
     Site            complement(429..434)
                     /site_type="restriction site"
                     /label="BbsI recognition site"
     Site            437..442
                     /site_type="restriction site"
                     /label="BbsI recognition site"
     microhomology   445..484
                     /label="Right microhomology of Pv.00443"
     misc_feature    complement(485..507)
                     /feature_type="Zinc finger"
                     /label="Pv.00443-gRNA#1"
     primer          complement(542..560)
                     /label="T7_promoter"
     primer          complement(567..583)
                     /label="M13_forward20_primer"
     CDS             1375..2163
                     /cds_type="ORF"
                     /label="KanR/NeoR"
     CDS             complement(2416..3276)
                     /cds_type="ORF"
                     /label="Amp"
     rep_origin      3377..4020
                     /label="pUC origin"
ORIGIN
        1 AGCGCCCAAT ACGCAAACCG CCTCTCCCCG CGCGTTGGCC GATTCATTAA TGCAGCTGGC
       61 ACGACAGGTT TCCCGACTGG AAAGCGGGCA GTGAGCGCAA CGCAATTAAT GTGAGTTAGC
      121 TCACTCATTA GGCACCCCAG GCTTTACACT TTATGCTTCC GGCTCGTATG TTGTGTGGAA
      181 TTGTGAGCGG ATAACAATTT CACACAGGAA ACAGCTATGA CCATGATTAC GCCAAGCTCA
      241 GAATTAACCC TCACTAAAGG GACTAGTCCT GCAGGTTTAA ACGAATTCGC CCTTTTATAA
      301 GATTTTAATT ATGATGGTCA TCATCATAGA GTAGGCAGAA AACATCATTG CCATCATAAT
      361 GGTTCCGGTG CCACAAACTT CAGTTTGTTA AAGCAGGCCG GAGACGTCGA AGAGAACCCC
      421 GGACCGGGGT CTTCGAGAAG ACCTTAAAAT CTTATAACAA CATCCTAAAG TATTATAACA
      481 CCAACCATCA TAATTAAAAT CTTATAAAAG GGCGAATTCG CGGCCGCTAA ATTCAATTCG
      541 CCCTATAGTG AGTCGTATTA CAATTCACTG GCCGTCGTTT TACAACGTCG TGACTGGGAA
      601 AACCCTGGCG TTACCCAACT TAATCGCCTT GCAGCACATC CCCCTTTCGC CAGCTGGCGT
      661 AATAGCGAAG AGGCCCGCAC CGATCGCCCT TCCCAACAGT TGCGCAGCCT ATACGTACGG
      721 CAGTTTAAGG TTTACACCTA TAAAAGAGAG AGCCGTTATC GTCTGTTTGT GGATGTACAG
      781 AGTGATATTA TTGACACGCC GGGGCGACGG ATGGTGATCC CCCTGGCCAG TGCACGTCTG
      841 CTGTCAGATA AAGTCTCCCG TGAACTTTAC CCGGTGGTGC ATATCGGGGA TGAAAGCTGG
      901 CGCATGATGA CCACCGATAT GGCCAGTGTG CCGGTCTCCG TTATCGGGGA AGAAGTGGCT
      961 GATCTCAGCC ACCGCGAAAA TGACATCAAA AACGCCATTA ACCTGATGTT CTGGGGAATA
     1021 TAAATGTCAG GCATGAGATT ATCAAAAAGG ATCTTCACCT AGATCCTTTT CACGTAGAAA
     1081 GCCAGTCCGC AGAAACGGTG CTGACCCCGG ATGAATGTCA GCTACTGGGC TATCTGGACA
     1141 AGGGAAAACG CAAGCGCAAA GAGAAAGCAG GTAGCTTGCA GTGGGCTTAC ATGGCGATAG
     1201 CTAGACTGGG CGGTTTTATG GACAGCAAGC GAACCGGAAT TGCCAGCTGG GGCGCCCTCT
     1261 GGTAAGGTTG GGAAGCCCTG CAAAGTAAAC TGGATGGCTT TCTTGCCGCC AAGGATCTGA
     1321 TGGCGCAGGG GATCAAGCTC TGATCAAGAG ACAGGATGAG GATCGTTTCG CATGATTGAA
     1381 CAAGATGGAT TGCACGCAGG TTCTCCGGCC GCTTGGGTGG AGAGGCTATT CGGCTATGAC
     1441 TGGGCACAAC AGACAATCGG CTGCTCTGAT GCCGCCGTGT TCCGGCTGTC AGCGCAGGGG
     1501 CGCCCGGTTC TTTTTGTCAA GACCGACCTG TCCGGTGCCC TGAATGAACT GCAAGACGAG
     1561 GCAGCGCGGC TATCGTGGCT GGCCACGACG GGCGTTCCTT GCGCAGCTGT GCTCGACGTT
     1621 GTCACTGAAG CGGGAAGGGA CTGGCTGCTA TTGGGCGAAG TGCCGGGGCA GGATCTCCTG
     1681 TCATCTCACC TTGCTCCTGC CGAGAAAGTA TCCATCATGG CTGATGCAAT GCGGCGGCTG
     1741 CATACGCTTG ATCCGGCTAC CTGCCCATTC GACCACCAAG CGAAACATCG CATCGAGCGA
     1801 GCACGTACTC GGATGGAAGC CGGTCTTGTC GATCAGGATG ATCTGGACGA AGAGCATCAG
     1861 GGGCTCGCGC CAGCCGAACT GTTCGCCAGG CTCAAGGCGA GCATGCCCGA CGGCGAGGAT
     1921 CTCGTCGTGA CCCATGGCGA TGCCTGCTTG CCGAATATCA TGGTGGAAAA TGGCCGCTTT
     1981 TCTGGATTCA TCGACTGTGG CCGGCTGGGT GTGGCGGACC GCTATCAGGA CATAGCGTTG
     2041 GCTACCCGTG ATATTGCTGA AGAGCTTGGC GGCGAATGGG CTGACCGCTT CCTCGTGCTT
     2101 TACGGTATCG CCGCTCCCGA TTCGCAGCGC ATCGCCTTCT ATCGCCTTCT TGACGAGTTC
     2161 TTCTGAATTA TTAACGCTTA CAATTTCCTG ATGCGGTATT TTCTCCTTAC GCATCTGTGC
     2221 GGTATTTCAC ACCGCATCAG GTGGCACTTT TCGGGGAAAT GTGCGCGGAA CCCCTATTTG
     2281 TTTATTTTTC TAAATACATT CAAATATGTA TCCGCTCATG AGATTATCAA AAAGGATCTT
     2341 CACCTAGATC CTTTTAAATT AAAAATGAAG TTTTAAATCA ATCTAAAGTA TATATGAGTA
     2401 AACTTGGTCT GACAGTTACC AATGCTTAAT CAGTGAGGCA CCTATCTCAG CGATCTGTCT
     2461 ATTTCGTTCA TCCATAGTTG CCTGACTCCC CGTCGTGTAG ATAACTACGA TACGGGAGGG
     2521 CTTACCATCT GGCCCCAGTG CTGCAATGAT ACCGCGAGAC CCACGCTCAC CGGCTCCAGA
     2581 TTTATCAGCA ATAAACCAGC CAGCCGGAAG GGCCGAGCGC AGAAGTGGTC CTGCAACTTT
     2641 ATCCGCCTCC ATCCAGTCTA TTAATTGTTG CCGGGAAGCT AGAGTAAGTA GTTCGCCAGT
     2701 TAATAGTTTG CGCAACGTTG TTGCCATTGC TACAGGCATC GTGGTGTCAC GCTCGTCGTT
     2761 TGGTATGGCT TCATTCAGCT CCGGTTCCCA ACGATCAAGG CGAGTTACAT GATCCCCCAT
     2821 GTTGTGCAAA AAAGCGGTTA GCTCCTTCGG TCCTCCGATC GTTGTCAGAA GTAAGTTGGC
     2881 CGCAGTGTTA TCACTCATGG TTATGGCAGC ACTGCATAAT TCTCTTACTG TCATGCCATC
     2941 CGTAAGATGC TTTTCTGTGA CTGGTGAGTA CTCAACCAAG TCATTCTGAG AATAGTGTAT
     3001 GCGGCGACCG AGTTGCTCTT GCCCGGCGTC AATACGGGAT AATACCGCGC CACATAGCAG
     3061 AACTTTAAAA GTGCTCATCA TTGGAAAACG TTCTTCGGGG CGAAAACTCT CAAGGATCTT
     3121 ACCGCTGTTG AGATCCAGTT CGATGTAACC CACTCGTGCA CCCAACTGAT CTTCAGCATC
     3181 TTTTACTTTC ACCAGCGTTT CTGGGTGAGC AAAAACAGGA AGGCAAAATG CCGCAAAAAA
     3241 GGGAATAAGG GCGACACGGA AATGTTGAAT ACTCATACTC TTCCTTTTTC AATATTATTG
     3301 AAGCATTTAT CAGGGTTATT GTCTCATGAC CAAAATCCCT TAACGTGAGT TTTCGTTCCA
     3361 CTGAGCGTCA GACCCCGTAG AAAAGATCAA AGGATCTTCT TGAGATCCTT TTTTTCTGCG
     3421 CGTAATCTGC TGCTTGCAAA CAAAAAAACC ACCGCTACCA GCGGTGGTTT GTTTGCCGGA
     3481 TCAAGAGCTA CCAACTCTTT TTCCGAAGGT AACTGGCTTC AGCAGAGCGC AGATACCAAA
     3541 TACTGTTCTT CTAGTGTAGC CGTAGTTAGG CCACCACTTC AAGAACTCTG TAGCACCGCC
     3601 TACATACCTC GCTCTGCTAA TCCTGTTACC AGTGGCTGCT GCCAGTGGCG ATAAGTCGTG
     3661 TCTTACCGGG TTGGACTCAA GACGATAGTT ACCGGATAAG GCGCAGCGGT CGGGCTGAAC
     3721 GGGGGGTTCG TGCACACAGC CCAGCTTGGA GCGAACGACC TACACCGAAC TGAGATACCT
     3781 ACAGCGTGAG CTATGAGAAA GCGCCACGCT TCCCGAAGGG AGAAAGGCGG ACAGGTATCC
     3841 GGTAAGCGGC AGGGTCGGAA CAGGAGAGCG CACGAGGGAG CTTCCAGGGG GAAACGCCTG
     3901 GTATCTTTAT AGTCCTGTCG GGTTTCGCCA CCTCTGACTT GAGCGTCGAT TTTTGTGATG
     3961 CTCGTCAGGG GGGCGGAGCC TATGGAAAAA CGCCAGCAAC GCGGCCTTTT TACGGTTCCT
     4021 GGCCTTTTGC TGGCCTTTTG CTCACATGTT CTTTCCTGCG TTATCCCCTG ATTCTGTGGA
     4081 TAACCGTATT ACCGCCTTTG AGTGAGCTGA TACCGCTCGC CGCAGCCGAA CGACCGAGCG
     4141 CAGCGAGTCA GTGAGCGAGG AAGCGGAAG
//
