# Supplementary material for: Cas9-mediated Genome Editing Reveals a Significant Contribution of Calcium Signaling Pathways to Anhydrobiosis in Pv11
Source: bioRxiv preprint, doi:10.1101/2020.10.15.340281, version 1 (2020-10-15)
Supplement: Supplementary Data 12 [file 340281_file17.txt]

LOCUS       Supplementary_Data_12,_pCR4-Pv.00443#1uH-P2A-HaloTag_sequence      5042 bp    DNA     circular UNA 18-6-2018
DEFINITION  
FEATURES             Location/Qualifiers
     primer          207..225
                     /label="M13_reverse_primer"
     primer          242..261
                     /label="T3 priming site"
     misc_feature    295..317
                     /feature_type="Zinc finger"
                     /label="Pv.00443-gRNA#1"
     microhomology   318..357
                     /label="Left microhomology of Pv.00443"
     Site            361..426
                     /site_type="restriction site"
                     /label="Linker + DmP2A"
     CDS             427..1317
                     /cds_type="ORF"
                     /label="HaloTag (stop less)"
     microhomology   1318..1357
                     /label="Right microhomology of Pv.00443"
     misc_feature    complement(1358..1380)
                     /feature_type="Zinc finger"
                     /label="Pv.00443-gRNA#1"
     primer          complement(1415..1433)
                     /label="T7_promoter"
     primer          complement(1440..1456)
                     /label="M13_forward20_primer"
     CDS             2248..3036
                     /cds_type="ORF"
                     /label="KanR/NeoR"
     CDS             complement(3289..4149)
                     /cds_type="ORF"
                     /label="Amp"
     rep_origin      4250..4893
                     /label="pUC origin"
ORIGIN
        1 AGCGCCCAAT ACGCAAACCG CCTCTCCCCG CGCGTTGGCC GATTCATTAA TGCAGCTGGC
       61 ACGACAGGTT TCCCGACTGG AAAGCGGGCA GTGAGCGCAA CGCAATTAAT GTGAGTTAGC
      121 TCACTCATTA GGCACCCCAG GCTTTACACT TTATGCTTCC GGCTCGTATG TTGTGTGGAA
      181 TTGTGAGCGG ATAACAATTT CACACAGGAA ACAGCTATGA CCATGATTAC GCCAAGCTCA
      241 GAATTAACCC TCACTAAAGG GACTAGTCCT GCAGGTTTAA ACGAATTCGC CCTTTTATAA
      301 GATTTTAATT ATGATGGTCA TCATCATAGA GTAGGCAGAA AACATCATTG CCATCATAAT
      361 GGTTCCGGTG CCACAAACTT CAGTTTGTTA AAGCAGGCCG GAGACGTCGA AGAGAACCCC
      421 GGACCGATGG CAGAAATCGG TACTGGCTTT CCATTCGACC CCCATTATGT GGAAGTCCTG
      481 GGCGAGCGCA TGCACTACGT CGATGTTGGT CCGCGCGATG GCACCCCTGT GCTGTTCCTG
      541 CACGGTAACC CGACCTCCTC CTACGTGTGG CGCAACATCA TCCCGCATGT TGCACCGACC
      601 CATCGCTGCA TTGCTCCAGA CCTGATCGGT ATGGGCAAAT CCGACAAACC AGACCTGGGT
      661 TATTTCTTCG ACGACCACGT CCGCTTCATG GATGCCTTCA TCGAAGCCCT GGGTCTGGAA
      721 GAGGTCGTCC TGGTCATTCA CGACTGGGGC TCCGCTCTGG GTTTCCACTG GGCCAAGCGC
      781 AATCCAGAGC GCGTCAAAGG TATTGCATTT ATGGAGTTCA TCCGCCCTAT CCCGACCTGG
      841 GACGAATGGC CAGAATTTGC CCGCGAGACC TTCCAGGCCT TCCGCACCAC CGACGTCGGC
      901 CGCAAGCTGA TCATCGATCA GAACGTTTTT ATCGAGGGTA CGCTGCCGAT GGGTGTCGTC
      961 CGCCCGCTGA CTGAAGTCGA GATGGACCAT TACCGCGAGC CGTTCCTGAA TCCTGTTGAC
     1021 CGCGAGCCAC TGTGGCGCTT CCCAAACGAG CTGCCAATCG CCGGTGAGCC AGCGAACATC
     1081 GTCGCGCTGG TCGAAGAATA CATGGACTGG CTGCACCAGT CCCCTGTCCC GAAGCTGCTG
     1141 TTCTGGGGCA CCCCAGGCGT TCTGATCCCA CCGGCCGAAG CCGCTCGCCT GGCCAAAAGC
     1201 CTGCCTAACT GCAAGGCTGT GGACATCGGC CCGGGTCTGA ATCTGCTGCA AGAAGACAAC
     1261 CCGGACCTGA TCGGCAGCGA GATCGCGCGC TGGCTGTCGA CGCTCGAGAT TTCCGGCTAA
     1321 AATCTTATAA CAACATCCTA AAGTATTATA ACACCAACCA TCATAATTAA AATCTTATAA
     1381 AAGGGCGAAT TCGCGGCCGC TAAATTCAAT TCGCCCTATA GTGAGTCGTA TTACAATTCA
     1441 CTGGCCGTCG TTTTACAACG TCGTGACTGG GAAAACCCTG GCGTTACCCA ACTTAATCGC
     1501 CTTGCAGCAC ATCCCCCTTT CGCCAGCTGG CGTAATAGCG AAGAGGCCCG CACCGATCGC
     1561 CCTTCCCAAC AGTTGCGCAG CCTATACGTA CGGCAGTTTA AGGTTTACAC CTATAAAAGA
     1621 GAGAGCCGTT ATCGTCTGTT TGTGGATGTA CAGAGTGATA TTATTGACAC GCCGGGGCGA
     1681 CGGATGGTGA TCCCCCTGGC CAGTGCACGT CTGCTGTCAG ATAAAGTCTC CCGTGAACTT
     1741 TACCCGGTGG TGCATATCGG GGATGAAAGC TGGCGCATGA TGACCACCGA TATGGCCAGT
     1801 GTGCCGGTCT CCGTTATCGG GGAAGAAGTG GCTGATCTCA GCCACCGCGA AAATGACATC
     1861 AAAAACGCCA TTAACCTGAT GTTCTGGGGA ATATAAATGT CAGGCATGAG ATTATCAAAA
     1921 AGGATCTTCA CCTAGATCCT TTTCACGTAG AAAGCCAGTC CGCAGAAACG GTGCTGACCC
     1981 CGGATGAATG TCAGCTACTG GGCTATCTGG ACAAGGGAAA ACGCAAGCGC AAAGAGAAAG
     2041 CAGGTAGCTT GCAGTGGGCT TACATGGCGA TAGCTAGACT GGGCGGTTTT ATGGACAGCA
     2101 AGCGAACCGG AATTGCCAGC TGGGGCGCCC TCTGGTAAGG TTGGGAAGCC CTGCAAAGTA
     2161 AACTGGATGG CTTTCTTGCC GCCAAGGATC TGATGGCGCA GGGGATCAAG CTCTGATCAA
     2221 GAGACAGGAT GAGGATCGTT TCGCATGATT GAACAAGATG GATTGCACGC AGGTTCTCCG
     2281 GCCGCTTGGG TGGAGAGGCT ATTCGGCTAT GACTGGGCAC AACAGACAAT CGGCTGCTCT
     2341 GATGCCGCCG TGTTCCGGCT GTCAGCGCAG GGGCGCCCGG TTCTTTTTGT CAAGACCGAC
     2401 CTGTCCGGTG CCCTGAATGA ACTGCAAGAC GAGGCAGCGC GGCTATCGTG GCTGGCCACG
     2461 ACGGGCGTTC CTTGCGCAGC TGTGCTCGAC GTTGTCACTG AAGCGGGAAG GGACTGGCTG
     2521 CTATTGGGCG AAGTGCCGGG GCAGGATCTC CTGTCATCTC ACCTTGCTCC TGCCGAGAAA
     2581 GTATCCATCA TGGCTGATGC AATGCGGCGG CTGCATACGC TTGATCCGGC TACCTGCCCA
     2641 TTCGACCACC AAGCGAAACA TCGCATCGAG CGAGCACGTA CTCGGATGGA AGCCGGTCTT
     2701 GTCGATCAGG ATGATCTGGA CGAAGAGCAT CAGGGGCTCG CGCCAGCCGA ACTGTTCGCC
     2761 AGGCTCAAGG CGAGCATGCC CGACGGCGAG GATCTCGTCG TGACCCATGG CGATGCCTGC
     2821 TTGCCGAATA TCATGGTGGA AAATGGCCGC TTTTCTGGAT TCATCGACTG TGGCCGGCTG
     2881 GGTGTGGCGG ACCGCTATCA GGACATAGCG TTGGCTACCC GTGATATTGC TGAAGAGCTT
     2941 GGCGGCGAAT GGGCTGACCG CTTCCTCGTG CTTTACGGTA TCGCCGCTCC CGATTCGCAG
     3001 CGCATCGCCT TCTATCGCCT TCTTGACGAG TTCTTCTGAA TTATTAACGC TTACAATTTC
     3061 CTGATGCGGT ATTTTCTCCT TACGCATCTG TGCGGTATTT CACACCGCAT CAGGTGGCAC
     3121 TTTTCGGGGA AATGTGCGCG GAACCCCTAT TTGTTTATTT TTCTAAATAC ATTCAAATAT
     3181 GTATCCGCTC ATGAGATTAT CAAAAAGGAT CTTCACCTAG ATCCTTTTAA ATTAAAAATG
     3241 AAGTTTTAAA TCAATCTAAA GTATATATGA GTAAACTTGG TCTGACAGTT ACCAATGCTT
     3301 AATCAGTGAG GCACCTATCT CAGCGATCTG TCTATTTCGT TCATCCATAG TTGCCTGACT
     3361 CCCCGTCGTG TAGATAACTA CGATACGGGA GGGCTTACCA TCTGGCCCCA GTGCTGCAAT
     3421 GATACCGCGA GACCCACGCT CACCGGCTCC AGATTTATCA GCAATAAACC AGCCAGCCGG
     3481 AAGGGCCGAG CGCAGAAGTG GTCCTGCAAC TTTATCCGCC TCCATCCAGT CTATTAATTG
     3541 TTGCCGGGAA GCTAGAGTAA GTAGTTCGCC AGTTAATAGT TTGCGCAACG TTGTTGCCAT
     3601 TGCTACAGGC ATCGTGGTGT CACGCTCGTC GTTTGGTATG GCTTCATTCA GCTCCGGTTC
     3661 CCAACGATCA AGGCGAGTTA CATGATCCCC CATGTTGTGC AAAAAAGCGG TTAGCTCCTT
     3721 CGGTCCTCCG ATCGTTGTCA GAAGTAAGTT GGCCGCAGTG TTATCACTCA TGGTTATGGC
     3781 AGCACTGCAT AATTCTCTTA CTGTCATGCC ATCCGTAAGA TGCTTTTCTG TGACTGGTGA
     3841 GTACTCAACC AAGTCATTCT GAGAATAGTG TATGCGGCGA CCGAGTTGCT CTTGCCCGGC
     3901 GTCAATACGG GATAATACCG CGCCACATAG CAGAACTTTA AAAGTGCTCA TCATTGGAAA
     3961 ACGTTCTTCG GGGCGAAAAC TCTCAAGGAT CTTACCGCTG TTGAGATCCA GTTCGATGTA
     4021 ACCCACTCGT GCACCCAACT GATCTTCAGC ATCTTTTACT TTCACCAGCG TTTCTGGGTG
     4081 AGCAAAAACA GGAAGGCAAA ATGCCGCAAA AAAGGGAATA AGGGCGACAC GGAAATGTTG
     4141 AATACTCATA CTCTTCCTTT TTCAATATTA TTGAAGCATT TATCAGGGTT ATTGTCTCAT
     4201 GACCAAAATC CCTTAACGTG AGTTTTCGTT CCACTGAGCG TCAGACCCCG TAGAAAAGAT
     4261 CAAAGGATCT TCTTGAGATC CTTTTTTTCT GCGCGTAATC TGCTGCTTGC AAACAAAAAA
     4321 ACCACCGCTA CCAGCGGTGG TTTGTTTGCC GGATCAAGAG CTACCAACTC TTTTTCCGAA
     4381 GGTAACTGGC TTCAGCAGAG CGCAGATACC AAATACTGTT CTTCTAGTGT AGCCGTAGTT
     4441 AGGCCACCAC TTCAAGAACT CTGTAGCACC GCCTACATAC CTCGCTCTGC TAATCCTGTT
     4501 ACCAGTGGCT GCTGCCAGTG GCGATAAGTC GTGTCTTACC GGGTTGGACT CAAGACGATA
     4561 GTTACCGGAT AAGGCGCAGC GGTCGGGCTG AACGGGGGGT TCGTGCACAC AGCCCAGCTT
     4621 GGAGCGAACG ACCTACACCG AACTGAGATA CCTACAGCGT GAGCTATGAG AAAGCGCCAC
     4681 GCTTCCCGAA GGGAGAAAGG CGGACAGGTA TCCGGTAAGC GGCAGGGTCG GAACAGGAGA
     4741 GCGCACGAGG GAGCTTCCAG GGGGAAACGC CTGGTATCTT TATAGTCCTG TCGGGTTTCG
     4801 CCACCTCTGA CTTGAGCGTC GATTTTTGTG ATGCTCGTCA GGGGGGCGGA GCCTATGGAA
     4861 AAACGCCAGC AACGCGGCCT TTTTACGGTT CCTGGCCTTT TGCTGGCCTT TTGCTCACAT
     4921 GTTCTTTCCT GCGTTATCCC CTGATTCTGT GGATAACCGT ATTACCGCCT TTGAGTGAGC
     4981 TGATACCGCT CGCCGCAGCC GAACGACCGA GCGCAGCGAG TCAGTGAGCG AGGAAGCGGA
     5041 AG
//
