# Supplementary material for: Cas9-mediated Genome Editing Reveals a Significant Contribution of Calcium Signaling Pathways to Anhydrobiosis in Pv11
Source: bioRxiv preprint, doi:10.1101/2020.10.15.340281, version 1 (2020-10-15)
Supplement: Supplementary Data 13 [file 340281_file18.txt]

LOCUS       Supplementary_Data_13,_pCR4-Pv.00443#1uH-P2A-BlaR_sequence      4547 bp    DNA     circular UNA 18-6-2018
DEFINITION  
FEATURES             Location/Qualifiers
     primer          207..225
                     /label="M13_reverse_primer"
     primer          242..261
                     /label="T3 priming site"
     misc_feature    295..317
                     /feature_type="Zinc finger"
                     /label="Pv.00443-gRNA#1"
     microhomology   318..357
                     /label="Left microhomology of Pv.00443"
     Site            361..426
                     /site_type="restriction site"
                     /label="Linker + DmP2A"
     CDS             427..822
                     /cds_type="ORF"
                     /label="Blasticidin (stop less)"
     microhomology   823..862
                     /label="Right microhomology of Pv.00443"
     misc_feature    complement(863..885)
                     /feature_type="Zinc finger"
                     /label="Pv.00443-gRNA#1"
     primer          complement(920..938)
                     /label="T7_promoter"
     primer          complement(945..961)
                     /label="M13_forward20_primer"
     CDS             1753..2541
                     /cds_type="ORF"
                     /label="KanR/NeoR"
     CDS             complement(2794..3654)
                     /cds_type="ORF"
                     /label="Amp"
     rep_origin      3755..4398
                     /label="pUC origin"
ORIGIN
        1 AGCGCCCAAT ACGCAAACCG CCTCTCCCCG CGCGTTGGCC GATTCATTAA TGCAGCTGGC
       61 ACGACAGGTT TCCCGACTGG AAAGCGGGCA GTGAGCGCAA CGCAATTAAT GTGAGTTAGC
      121 TCACTCATTA GGCACCCCAG GCTTTACACT TTATGCTTCC GGCTCGTATG TTGTGTGGAA
      181 TTGTGAGCGG ATAACAATTT CACACAGGAA ACAGCTATGA CCATGATTAC GCCAAGCTCA
      241 GAATTAACCC TCACTAAAGG GACTAGTCCT GCAGGTTTAA ACGAATTCGC CCTTTTATAA
      301 GATTTTAATT ATGATGGTCA TCATCATAGA GTAGGCAGAA AACATCATTG CCATCATAAT
      361 GGTTCCGGTG CCACAAACTT CAGTTTGTTA AAGCAGGCCG GAGACGTCGA AGAGAACCCC
      421 GGACCGATGG CCAAGCCTTT GTCTCAAGAA GAATCCACCC TCATTGAAAG AGCAACGGCT
      481 ACAATCAACA GCATCCCCAT CTCTGAAGAC TACAGCGTCG CCAGCGCAGC TCTCTCTAGC
      541 GACGGCCGCA TCTTCACTGG TGTCAATGTA TATCATTTTA CTGGGGGACC TTGCGCAGAA
      601 CTCGTGGTGC TGGGCACTGC TGCTGCTGCG GCAGCTGGCA ACCTGACTTG TATCGTCGCG
      661 ATCGGAAATG AGAACAGGGG CATCTTGAGc CCCTGCGGAC GGTGCCGACA GGTTCTTCTC
      721 GATCTGCATC CTGGGATCAA AGCCATAGTG AAGGACAGTG ATGGACAGCC GACGGCAGTT
      781 GGGATTCGTG AATTGCTGCC CTCTGGTTAT GTGTGGGAGG GCTAAAATCT TATAACAACA
      841 TCCTAAAGTA TTATAACACC AACCATCATA ATTAAAATCT TATAAAAGGG CGAATTCGCG
      901 GCCGCTAAAT TCAATTCGCC CTATAGTGAG TCGTATTACA ATTCACTGGC CGTCGTTTTA
      961 CAACGTCGTG ACTGGGAAAA CCCTGGCGTT ACCCAACTTA ATCGCCTTGC AGCACATCCC
     1021 CCTTTCGCCA GCTGGCGTAA TAGCGAAGAG GCCCGCACCG ATCGCCCTTC CCAACAGTTG
     1081 CGCAGCCTAT ACGTACGGCA GTTTAAGGTT TACACCTATA AAAGAGAGAG CCGTTATCGT
     1141 CTGTTTGTGG ATGTACAGAG TGATATTATT GACACGCCGG GGCGACGGAT GGTGATCCCC
     1201 CTGGCCAGTG CACGTCTGCT GTCAGATAAA GTCTCCCGTG AACTTTACCC GGTGGTGCAT
     1261 ATCGGGGATG AAAGCTGGCG CATGATGACC ACCGATATGG CCAGTGTGCC GGTCTCCGTT
     1321 ATCGGGGAAG AAGTGGCTGA TCTCAGCCAC CGCGAAAATG ACATCAAAAA CGCCATTAAC
     1381 CTGATGTTCT GGGGAATATA AATGTCAGGC ATGAGATTAT CAAAAAGGAT CTTCACCTAG
     1441 ATCCTTTTCA CGTAGAAAGC CAGTCCGCAG AAACGGTGCT GACCCCGGAT GAATGTCAGC
     1501 TACTGGGCTA TCTGGACAAG GGAAAACGCA AGCGCAAAGA GAAAGCAGGT AGCTTGCAGT
     1561 GGGCTTACAT GGCGATAGCT AGACTGGGCG GTTTTATGGA CAGCAAGCGA ACCGGAATTG
     1621 CCAGCTGGGG CGCCCTCTGG TAAGGTTGGG AAGCCCTGCA AAGTAAACTG GATGGCTTTC
     1681 TTGCCGCCAA GGATCTGATG GCGCAGGGGA TCAAGCTCTG ATCAAGAGAC AGGATGAGGA
     1741 TCGTTTCGCA TGATTGAACA AGATGGATTG CACGCAGGTT CTCCGGCCGC TTGGGTGGAG
     1801 AGGCTATTCG GCTATGACTG GGCACAACAG ACAATCGGCT GCTCTGATGC CGCCGTGTTC
     1861 CGGCTGTCAG CGCAGGGGCG CCCGGTTCTT TTTGTCAAGA CCGACCTGTC CGGTGCCCTG
     1921 AATGAACTGC AAGACGAGGC AGCGCGGCTA TCGTGGCTGG CCACGACGGG CGTTCCTTGC
     1981 GCAGCTGTGC TCGACGTTGT CACTGAAGCG GGAAGGGACT GGCTGCTATT GGGCGAAGTG
     2041 CCGGGGCAGG ATCTCCTGTC ATCTCACCTT GCTCCTGCCG AGAAAGTATC CATCATGGCT
     2101 GATGCAATGC GGCGGCTGCA TACGCTTGAT CCGGCTACCT GCCCATTCGA CCACCAAGCG
     2161 AAACATCGCA TCGAGCGAGC ACGTACTCGG ATGGAAGCCG GTCTTGTCGA TCAGGATGAT
     2221 CTGGACGAAG AGCATCAGGG GCTCGCGCCA GCCGAACTGT TCGCCAGGCT CAAGGCGAGC
     2281 ATGCCCGACG GCGAGGATCT CGTCGTGACC CATGGCGATG CCTGCTTGCC GAATATCATG
     2341 GTGGAAAATG GCCGCTTTTC TGGATTCATC GACTGTGGCC GGCTGGGTGT GGCGGACCGC
     2401 TATCAGGACA TAGCGTTGGC TACCCGTGAT ATTGCTGAAG AGCTTGGCGG CGAATGGGCT
     2461 GACCGCTTCC TCGTGCTTTA CGGTATCGCC GCTCCCGATT CGCAGCGCAT CGCCTTCTAT
     2521 CGCCTTCTTG ACGAGTTCTT CTGAATTATT AACGCTTACA ATTTCCTGAT GCGGTATTTT
     2581 CTCCTTACGC ATCTGTGCGG TATTTCACAC CGCATCAGGT GGCACTTTTC GGGGAAATGT
     2641 GCGCGGAACC CCTATTTGTT TATTTTTCTA AATACATTCA AATATGTATC CGCTCATGAG
     2701 ATTATCAAAA AGGATCTTCA CCTAGATCCT TTTAAATTAA AAATGAAGTT TTAAATCAAT
     2761 CTAAAGTATA TATGAGTAAA CTTGGTCTGA CAGTTACCAA TGCTTAATCA GTGAGGCACC
     2821 TATCTCAGCG ATCTGTCTAT TTCGTTCATC CATAGTTGCC TGACTCCCCG TCGTGTAGAT
     2881 AACTACGATA CGGGAGGGCT TACCATCTGG CCCCAGTGCT GCAATGATAC CGCGAGACCC
     2941 ACGCTCACCG GCTCCAGATT TATCAGCAAT AAACCAGCCA GCCGGAAGGG CCGAGCGCAG
     3001 AAGTGGTCCT GCAACTTTAT CCGCCTCCAT CCAGTCTATT AATTGTTGCC GGGAAGCTAG
     3061 AGTAAGTAGT TCGCCAGTTA ATAGTTTGCG CAACGTTGTT GCCATTGCTA CAGGCATCGT
     3121 GGTGTCACGC TCGTCGTTTG GTATGGCTTC ATTCAGCTCC GGTTCCCAAC GATCAAGGCG
     3181 AGTTACATGA TCCCCCATGT TGTGCAAAAA AGCGGTTAGC TCCTTCGGTC CTCCGATCGT
     3241 TGTCAGAAGT AAGTTGGCCG CAGTGTTATC ACTCATGGTT ATGGCAGCAC TGCATAATTC
     3301 TCTTACTGTC ATGCCATCCG TAAGATGCTT TTCTGTGACT GGTGAGTACT CAACCAAGTC
     3361 ATTCTGAGAA TAGTGTATGC GGCGACCGAG TTGCTCTTGC CCGGCGTCAA TACGGGATAA
     3421 TACCGCGCCA CATAGCAGAA CTTTAAAAGT GCTCATCATT GGAAAACGTT CTTCGGGGCG
     3481 AAAACTCTCA AGGATCTTAC CGCTGTTGAG ATCCAGTTCG ATGTAACCCA CTCGTGCACC
     3541 CAACTGATCT TCAGCATCTT TTACTTTCAC CAGCGTTTCT GGGTGAGCAA AAACAGGAAG
     3601 GCAAAATGCC GCAAAAAAGG GAATAAGGGC GACACGGAAA TGTTGAATAC TCATACTCTT
     3661 CCTTTTTCAA TATTATTGAA GCATTTATCA GGGTTATTGT CTCATGACCA AAATCCCTTA
     3721 ACGTGAGTTT TCGTTCCACT GAGCGTCAGA CCCCGTAGAA AAGATCAAAG GATCTTCTTG
     3781 AGATCCTTTT TTTCTGCGCG TAATCTGCTG CTTGCAAACA AAAAAACCAC CGCTACCAGC
     3841 GGTGGTTTGT TTGCCGGATC AAGAGCTACC AACTCTTTTT CCGAAGGTAA CTGGCTTCAG
     3901 CAGAGCGCAG ATACCAAATA CTGTTCTTCT AGTGTAGCCG TAGTTAGGCC ACCACTTCAA
     3961 GAACTCTGTA GCACCGCCTA CATACCTCGC TCTGCTAATC CTGTTACCAG TGGCTGCTGC
     4021 CAGTGGCGAT AAGTCGTGTC TTACCGGGTT GGACTCAAGA CGATAGTTAC CGGATAAGGC
     4081 GCAGCGGTCG GGCTGAACGG GGGGTTCGTG CACACAGCCC AGCTTGGAGC GAACGACCTA
     4141 CACCGAACTG AGATACCTAC AGCGTGAGCT ATGAGAAAGC GCCACGCTTC CCGAAGGGAG
     4201 AAAGGCGGAC AGGTATCCGG TAAGCGGCAG GGTCGGAACA GGAGAGCGCA CGAGGGAGCT
     4261 TCCAGGGGGA AACGCCTGGT ATCTTTATAG TCCTGTCGGG TTTCGCCACC TCTGACTTGA
     4321 GCGTCGATTT TTGTGATGCT CGTCAGGGGG GCGGAGCCTA TGGAAAAACG CCAGCAACGC
     4381 GGCCTTTTTA CGGTTCCTGG CCTTTTGCTG GCCTTTTGCT CACATGTTCT TTCCTGCGTT
     4441 ATCCCCTGAT TCTGTGGATA ACCGTATTAC CGCCTTTGAG TGAGCTGATA CCGCTCGCCG
     4501 CAGCCGAACG ACCGAGCGCA GCGAGTCAGT GAGCGAGGAA GCGGAAG
//
