# Supplementary material for: Cas9-mediated Genome Editing Reveals a Significant Contribution of Calcium Signaling Pathways to Anhydrobiosis in Pv11
Source: bioRxiv preprint, doi:10.1101/2020.10.15.340281, version 1 (2020-10-15)
Supplement: Supplementary Data 14 [file 340281_file19.txt]

LOCUS       Supplementary_Data_14,_pCR4-Pv.00443#1uH-P2A-GCaMP3_sequence      5501 bp    DNA     circular UNA 18-6-2018
DEFINITION  
FEATURES             Location/Qualifiers
     primer          207..225
                     /label="M13_reverse_primer"
     primer          242..261
                     /label="T3 priming site"
     misc_feature    295..317
                     /feature_type="Zinc finger"
                     /label="Pv.00443-gRNA#1"
     microhomology   318..357
                     /label="Left microhomology of Pv.00443"
     Site            361..426
                     /site_type="restriction site"
                     /label="Linker + DmP2A"
     CDS             427..1776
                     /cds_type="ORF"
                     /label="GCaMP3"
     CDS             436..453
                     /label="6xHis"
     CDS             457..489
                     /label="T7 tag (gene 10 leader)"
     CDS             493..516
                     /label="Xpress(TM) tag"
     CDS             544..600
                     /label="calmodulin-binding peptide"
     microhomology   1777..1816
                     /label="Right microhomology of Pv.00443"
     misc_feature    complement(1817..1839)
                     /feature_type="Zinc finger"
                     /label="Pv.00443-gRNA#1"
     primer          complement(1874..1892)
                     /label="T7_promoter"
     primer          complement(1899..1915)
                     /label="M13_forward20_primer"
     CDS             2707..3495
                     /cds_type="ORF"
                     /label="KanR/NeoR"
     CDS             complement(3748..4608)
                     /cds_type="ORF"
                     /label="Amp"
     rep_origin      4709..5352
                     /label="pUC origin"
ORIGIN
        1 AGCGCCCAAT ACGCAAACCG CCTCTCCCCG CGCGTTGGCC GATTCATTAA TGCAGCTGGC
       61 ACGACAGGTT TCCCGACTGG AAAGCGGGCA GTGAGCGCAA CGCAATTAAT GTGAGTTAGC
      121 TCACTCATTA GGCACCCCAG GCTTTACACT TTATGCTTCC GGCTCGTATG TTGTGTGGAA
      181 TTGTGAGCGG ATAACAATTT CACACAGGAA ACAGCTATGA CCATGATTAC GCCAAGCTCA
      241 GAATTAACCC TCACTAAAGG GACTAGTCCT GCAGGTTTAA ACGAATTCGC CCTTTTATAA
      301 GATTTTAATT ATGATGGTCA TCATCATAGA GTAGGCAGAA AACATCATTG CCATCATAAT
      361 GGTTCCGGTG CCACAAACTT CAGTTTGTTA AAGCAGGCCG GAGACGTCGA AGAGAACCCC
      421 GGACCGATGG GTTCTCATCA TCATCATCAT CATGGTATGG CTAGCATGAC TGGTGGACAG
      481 CAAATGGGTC GGGATCTGTA CGACGATGAC GATAAGGATC TCGCCACCAT GGTCGACTCA
      541 TCACGTCGTA AGTGGAATAA GACAGGTCAC GCAGTCAGAG CTATAGGTCG GCTGAGCTCA
      601 CTCGAGAACG TCTATATCAA GGCCGACAAG CAGAAGAACG GCATCAAGGC GAACTTCAAG
      661 ATCCGCCACA ACATCGAGGA CGGCGGCGTG CAGCTCGCCT ACCACTACCA GCAGAACACC
      721 CCCATCGGCG ACGGCCCCGT GCTGCTGCCC GACAACCACT ACCTGAGCGT GCAGTCCAAA
      781 CTTTCGAAAG ACCCCAACGA GAAGCGCGAT CACATGGTCC TGCTGGAGTT CGTGACCGCC
      841 GCCGGGATCA CTCTCGGCAT GGACGAGCTG TACAAGGGCG GTACCGGAGG GAGCATGGTG
      901 AGCAAGGGCG AGGAGCTGTT CACCGGGGTG GTGCCCATCC TGGTCGAGCT GGACGGCGAC
      961 GTAAACGGCC ACAAGTTCAG CGTGTCCGGC GAGGGCGAGG GCGATGCCAC CTACGGCAAG
     1021 CTGACCCTGA AGTTCATCTG CACCACCGGC AAGCTGCCCG TGCCCTGGCC CACCCTCGTG
     1081 ACCACCCTGA CCTACGGCGT GCAGTGCTTC AGCCGCTACC CCGACCACAT GAAGCAGCAC
     1141 GACTTCTTCA AGTCCGCCAT GCCCGAAGGC TACATCCAGG AGCGCACCAT CTTCTTCAAG
     1201 GACGACGGCA ACTACAAGAC CCGCGCCGAG GTGAAGTTCG AGGGCGACAC CCTGGTGAAC
     1261 CGCATCGAGC TGAAGGGCAT CGACTTCAAG GAGGACGGCA ACATCCTGGG GCACAAGCTG
     1321 GAGTACAACA CGCGTGACCA ACTGACTGAA GAGCAGATCG CAGAATTTAA AGAGGCTTTC
     1381 TCCCTATTTG ACAAGGACGG GGATGGGACA ATAACAACCA AGGAGCTGGG GACGGTGATG
     1441 CGGTCTCTGG GGCAGAACCC CACAGAAGCA GAGCTGCAGG ACATGATCAA TGAAGTAGAT
     1501 GCCGACGGTG ACGGCACAAT CGACTTCCCT GAGTTCCTGA CAATGATGGC AAGAAAAATG
     1561 AAAGACACAG ACAGTGAAGA AGAAATTAGA GAAGCGTTCC GTGTGTTTGA TAAGGATGGC
     1621 AATGGCTACA TCAGTGCAGC AGAGCTTCGC CACGTGATGA CAAACCTTGG AGAGAAGTTA
     1681 ACAGATGAAG AGGTTGATGA AATGATCAGG GAAGCAGACA TCGATGGGGA TGGTCAGGTA
     1741 AACTACGAAG AGTTTGTACA AATGATGACA GCGAAGTAAA ATCTTATAAC AACATCCTAA
     1801 AGTATTATAA CACCAACCAT CATAATTAAA ATCTTATAAA AGGGCGAATT CGCGGCCGCT
     1861 AAATTCAATT CGCCCTATAG TGAGTCGTAT TACAATTCAC TGGCCGTCGT TTTACAACGT
     1921 CGTGACTGGG AAAACCCTGG CGTTACCCAA CTTAATCGCC TTGCAGCACA TCCCCCTTTC
     1981 GCCAGCTGGC GTAATAGCGA AGAGGCCCGC ACCGATCGCC CTTCCCAACA GTTGCGCAGC
     2041 CTATACGTAC GGCAGTTTAA GGTTTACACC TATAAAAGAG AGAGCCGTTA TCGTCTGTTT
     2101 GTGGATGTAC AGAGTGATAT TATTGACACG CCGGGGCGAC GGATGGTGAT CCCCCTGGCC
     2161 AGTGCACGTC TGCTGTCAGA TAAAGTCTCC CGTGAACTTT ACCCGGTGGT GCATATCGGG
     2221 GATGAAAGCT GGCGCATGAT GACCACCGAT ATGGCCAGTG TGCCGGTCTC CGTTATCGGG
     2281 GAAGAAGTGG CTGATCTCAG CCACCGCGAA AATGACATCA AAAACGCCAT TAACCTGATG
     2341 TTCTGGGGAA TATAAATGTC AGGCATGAGA TTATCAAAAA GGATCTTCAC CTAGATCCTT
     2401 TTCACGTAGA AAGCCAGTCC GCAGAAACGG TGCTGACCCC GGATGAATGT CAGCTACTGG
     2461 GCTATCTGGA CAAGGGAAAA CGCAAGCGCA AAGAGAAAGC AGGTAGCTTG CAGTGGGCTT
     2521 ACATGGCGAT AGCTAGACTG GGCGGTTTTA TGGACAGCAA GCGAACCGGA ATTGCCAGCT
     2581 GGGGCGCCCT CTGGTAAGGT TGGGAAGCCC TGCAAAGTAA ACTGGATGGC TTTCTTGCCG
     2641 CCAAGGATCT GATGGCGCAG GGGATCAAGC TCTGATCAAG AGACAGGATG AGGATCGTTT
     2701 CGCATGATTG AACAAGATGG ATTGCACGCA GGTTCTCCGG CCGCTTGGGT GGAGAGGCTA
     2761 TTCGGCTATG ACTGGGCACA ACAGACAATC GGCTGCTCTG ATGCCGCCGT GTTCCGGCTG
     2821 TCAGCGCAGG GGCGCCCGGT TCTTTTTGTC AAGACCGACC TGTCCGGTGC CCTGAATGAA
     2881 CTGCAAGACG AGGCAGCGCG GCTATCGTGG CTGGCCACGA CGGGCGTTCC TTGCGCAGCT
     2941 GTGCTCGACG TTGTCACTGA AGCGGGAAGG GACTGGCTGC TATTGGGCGA AGTGCCGGGG
     3001 CAGGATCTCC TGTCATCTCA CCTTGCTCCT GCCGAGAAAG TATCCATCAT GGCTGATGCA
     3061 ATGCGGCGGC TGCATACGCT TGATCCGGCT ACCTGCCCAT TCGACCACCA AGCGAAACAT
     3121 CGCATCGAGC GAGCACGTAC TCGGATGGAA GCCGGTCTTG TCGATCAGGA TGATCTGGAC
     3181 GAAGAGCATC AGGGGCTCGC GCCAGCCGAA CTGTTCGCCA GGCTCAAGGC GAGCATGCCC
     3241 GACGGCGAGG ATCTCGTCGT GACCCATGGC GATGCCTGCT TGCCGAATAT CATGGTGGAA
     3301 AATGGCCGCT TTTCTGGATT CATCGACTGT GGCCGGCTGG GTGTGGCGGA CCGCTATCAG
     3361 GACATAGCGT TGGCTACCCG TGATATTGCT GAAGAGCTTG GCGGCGAATG GGCTGACCGC
     3421 TTCCTCGTGC TTTACGGTAT CGCCGCTCCC GATTCGCAGC GCATCGCCTT CTATCGCCTT
     3481 CTTGACGAGT TCTTCTGAAT TATTAACGCT TACAATTTCC TGATGCGGTA TTTTCTCCTT
     3541 ACGCATCTGT GCGGTATTTC ACACCGCATC AGGTGGCACT TTTCGGGGAA ATGTGCGCGG
     3601 AACCCCTATT TGTTTATTTT TCTAAATACA TTCAAATATG TATCCGCTCA TGAGATTATC
     3661 AAAAAGGATC TTCACCTAGA TCCTTTTAAA TTAAAAATGA AGTTTTAAAT CAATCTAAAG
     3721 TATATATGAG TAAACTTGGT CTGACAGTTA CCAATGCTTA ATCAGTGAGG CACCTATCTC
     3781 AGCGATCTGT CTATTTCGTT CATCCATAGT TGCCTGACTC CCCGTCGTGT AGATAACTAC
     3841 GATACGGGAG GGCTTACCAT CTGGCCCCAG TGCTGCAATG ATACCGCGAG ACCCACGCTC
     3901 ACCGGCTCCA GATTTATCAG CAATAAACCA GCCAGCCGGA AGGGCCGAGC GCAGAAGTGG
     3961 TCCTGCAACT TTATCCGCCT CCATCCAGTC TATTAATTGT TGCCGGGAAG CTAGAGTAAG
     4021 TAGTTCGCCA GTTAATAGTT TGCGCAACGT TGTTGCCATT GCTACAGGCA TCGTGGTGTC
     4081 ACGCTCGTCG TTTGGTATGG CTTCATTCAG CTCCGGTTCC CAACGATCAA GGCGAGTTAC
     4141 ATGATCCCCC ATGTTGTGCA AAAAAGCGGT TAGCTCCTTC GGTCCTCCGA TCGTTGTCAG
     4201 AAGTAAGTTG GCCGCAGTGT TATCACTCAT GGTTATGGCA GCACTGCATA ATTCTCTTAC
     4261 TGTCATGCCA TCCGTAAGAT GCTTTTCTGT GACTGGTGAG TACTCAACCA AGTCATTCTG
     4321 AGAATAGTGT ATGCGGCGAC CGAGTTGCTC TTGCCCGGCG TCAATACGGG ATAATACCGC
     4381 GCCACATAGC AGAACTTTAA AAGTGCTCAT CATTGGAAAA CGTTCTTCGG GGCGAAAACT
     4441 CTCAAGGATC TTACCGCTGT TGAGATCCAG TTCGATGTAA CCCACTCGTG CACCCAACTG
     4501 ATCTTCAGCA TCTTTTACTT TCACCAGCGT TTCTGGGTGA GCAAAAACAG GAAGGCAAAA
     4561 TGCCGCAAAA AAGGGAATAA GGGCGACACG GAAATGTTGA ATACTCATAC TCTTCCTTTT
     4621 TCAATATTAT TGAAGCATTT ATCAGGGTTA TTGTCTCATG ACCAAAATCC CTTAACGTGA
     4681 GTTTTCGTTC CACTGAGCGT CAGACCCCGT AGAAAAGATC AAAGGATCTT CTTGAGATCC
     4741 TTTTTTTCTG CGCGTAATCT GCTGCTTGCA AACAAAAAAA CCACCGCTAC CAGCGGTGGT
     4801 TTGTTTGCCG GATCAAGAGC TACCAACTCT TTTTCCGAAG GTAACTGGCT TCAGCAGAGC
     4861 GCAGATACCA AATACTGTTC TTCTAGTGTA GCCGTAGTTA GGCCACCACT TCAAGAACTC
     4921 TGTAGCACCG CCTACATACC TCGCTCTGCT AATCCTGTTA CCAGTGGCTG CTGCCAGTGG
     4981 CGATAAGTCG TGTCTTACCG GGTTGGACTC AAGACGATAG TTACCGGATA AGGCGCAGCG
     5041 GTCGGGCTGA ACGGGGGGTT CGTGCACACA GCCCAGCTTG GAGCGAACGA CCTACACCGA
     5101 ACTGAGATAC CTACAGCGTG AGCTATGAGA AAGCGCCACG CTTCCCGAAG GGAGAAAGGC
     5161 GGACAGGTAT CCGGTAAGCG GCAGGGTCGG AACAGGAGAG CGCACGAGGG AGCTTCCAGG
     5221 GGGAAACGCC TGGTATCTTT ATAGTCCTGT CGGGTTTCGC CACCTCTGAC TTGAGCGTCG
     5281 ATTTTTGTGA TGCTCGTCAG GGGGGCGGAG CCTATGGAAA AACGCCAGCA ACGCGGCCTT
     5341 TTTACGGTTC CTGGCCTTTT GCTGGCCTTT TGCTCACATG TTCTTTCCTG CGTTATCCCC
     5401 TGATTCTGTG GATAACCGTA TTACCGCCTT TGAGTGAGCT GATACCGCTC GCCGCAGCCG
     5461 AACGACCGAG CGCAGCGAGT CAGTGAGCGA GGAAGCGGAA G
//
