# Supplementary material for: Cas9-mediated Genome Editing Reveals a Significant Contribution of Calcium Signaling Pathways to Anhydrobiosis in Pv11
Source: bioRxiv preprint, doi:10.1101/2020.10.15.340281, version 1 (2020-10-15)
Supplement: Supplementary Data 15 [file 340281_file20.txt]

LOCUS       Supplementary_Data_15,_pCR4-Pv.00443#1uH-P2A-ZeoR_sequence      4523 bp    DNA     circular UNA 21-11-2017
DEFINITION  
FEATURES             Location/Qualifiers
     primer          207..225
                     /label="M13_reverse_primer"
     primer          242..261
                     /label="T3 priming site"
     misc_feature    295..317
                     /feature_type="Zinc finger"
                     /label="Pv.00443-gRNA#1"
     microhomology   318..357
                     /label="Left microhomology of Pv.00443"
     Site            361..426
                     /site_type="restriction site"
                     /label="Linker + DmP2A"
     CDS             427..798
                     /cds_type="ORF"
                     /label="Zeo+/Bleo+ (Stop codon less)"
     microhomology   799..838
                     /label="Right microhomology of Pv.00443"
     misc_feature    complement(839..861)
                     /feature_type="Zinc finger"
                     /label="Pv.00443-gRNA#1"
     primer          complement(896..914)
                     /label="T7_promoter"
     primer          complement(921..937)
                     /label="M13_forward20_primer"
     CDS             1729..2517
                     /cds_type="ORF"
                     /label="KanR/NeoR"
     CDS             complement(2770..3630)
                     /cds_type="ORF"
                     /label="Amp"
     rep_origin      3731..4374
                     /label="pUC origin"
ORIGIN
        1 AGCGCCCAAT ACGCAAACCG CCTCTCCCCG CGCGTTGGCC GATTCATTAA TGCAGCTGGC
       61 ACGACAGGTT TCCCGACTGG AAAGCGGGCA GTGAGCGCAA CGCAATTAAT GTGAGTTAGC
      121 TCACTCATTA GGCACCCCAG GCTTTACACT TTATGCTTCC GGCTCGTATG TTGTGTGGAA
      181 TTGTGAGCGG ATAACAATTT CACACAGGAA ACAGCTATGA CCATGATTAC GCCAAGCTCA
      241 GAATTAACCC TCACTAAAGG GACTAGTCCT GCAGGTTTAA ACGAATTCGC CCTTTTATAA
      301 GATTTTAATT ATGATGGTCA TCATCATAGA GTAGGCAGAA AACATCATTG CCATCATAAT
      361 GGTTCCGGTG CCACAAACTT CAGTTTGTTA AAGCAGGCCG GAGACGTCGA AGAGAACCCC
      421 GGACCGATGG CCAAGTTGAC CAGTGCCGTT CCGGTGCTCA CCGCGCGCGA CGTCGCCGGA
      481 GCGGTCGAGT TCTGGACCGA CCGGCTCGGG TTCTCCCGGG ACTTCGTGGA GGACGACTTC
      541 GCCGGTGTGG TCCGGGACGA CGTGACCCTG TTCATCAGCG CGGTCCAGGA CCAGGTGGTG
      601 CCGGACAACA CCCTGGCCTG GGTGTGGGTG CGCGGCCTGG ACGAGCTGTA CGCCGAGTGG
      661 TCGGAGGTCG TGTCCACGAA CTTCCGGGAC GCCTCCGGGC CGGCCATGAC CGAGATCGGC
      721 GAGCAGCCGT GGGGGCGGGA GTTCGCCCTG CGCGACCCGG CCGGCAACTG CGTGCACTTC
      781 GTGGCCGAGG AGCAGGACTA AAATCTTATA ACAACATCCT AAAGTATTAT AACACCAACC
      841 ATCATAATTA AAATCTTATA AAAGGGCGAA TTCGCGGCCG CTAAATTCAA TTCGCCCTAT
      901 AGTGAGTCGT ATTACAATTC ACTGGCCGTC GTTTTACAAC GTCGTGACTG GGAAAACCCT
      961 GGCGTTACCC AACTTAATCG CCTTGCAGCA CATCCCCCTT TCGCCAGCTG GCGTAATAGC
     1021 GAAGAGGCCC GCACCGATCG CCCTTCCCAA CAGTTGCGCA GCCTATACGT ACGGCAGTTT
     1081 AAGGTTTACA CCTATAAAAG AGAGAGCCGT TATCGTCTGT TTGTGGATGT ACAGAGTGAT
     1141 ATTATTGACA CGCCGGGGCG ACGGATGGTG ATCCCCCTGG CCAGTGCACG TCTGCTGTCA
     1201 GATAAAGTCT CCCGTGAACT TTACCCGGTG GTGCATATCG GGGATGAAAG CTGGCGCATG
     1261 ATGACCACCG ATATGGCCAG TGTGCCGGTC TCCGTTATCG GGGAAGAAGT GGCTGATCTC
     1321 AGCCACCGCG AAAATGACAT CAAAAACGCC ATTAACCTGA TGTTCTGGGG AATATAAATG
     1381 TCAGGCATGA GATTATCAAA AAGGATCTTC ACCTAGATCC TTTTCACGTA GAAAGCCAGT
     1441 CCGCAGAAAC GGTGCTGACC CCGGATGAAT GTCAGCTACT GGGCTATCTG GACAAGGGAA
     1501 AACGCAAGCG CAAAGAGAAA GCAGGTAGCT TGCAGTGGGC TTACATGGCG ATAGCTAGAC
     1561 TGGGCGGTTT TATGGACAGC AAGCGAACCG GAATTGCCAG CTGGGGCGCC CTCTGGTAAG
     1621 GTTGGGAAGC CCTGCAAAGT AAACTGGATG GCTTTCTTGC CGCCAAGGAT CTGATGGCGC
     1681 AGGGGATCAA GCTCTGATCA AGAGACAGGA TGAGGATCGT TTCGCATGAT TGAACAAGAT
     1741 GGATTGCACG CAGGTTCTCC GGCCGCTTGG GTGGAGAGGC TATTCGGCTA TGACTGGGCA
     1801 CAACAGACAA TCGGCTGCTC TGATGCCGCC GTGTTCCGGC TGTCAGCGCA GGGGCGCCCG
     1861 GTTCTTTTTG TCAAGACCGA CCTGTCCGGT GCCCTGAATG AACTGCAAGA CGAGGCAGCG
     1921 CGGCTATCGT GGCTGGCCAC GACGGGCGTT CCTTGCGCAG CTGTGCTCGA CGTTGTCACT
     1981 GAAGCGGGAA GGGACTGGCT GCTATTGGGC GAAGTGCCGG GGCAGGATCT CCTGTCATCT
     2041 CACCTTGCTC CTGCCGAGAA AGTATCCATC ATGGCTGATG CAATGCGGCG GCTGCATACG
     2101 CTTGATCCGG CTACCTGCCC ATTCGACCAC CAAGCGAAAC ATCGCATCGA GCGAGCACGT
     2161 ACTCGGATGG AAGCCGGTCT TGTCGATCAG GATGATCTGG ACGAAGAGCA TCAGGGGCTC
     2221 GCGCCAGCCG AACTGTTCGC CAGGCTCAAG GCGAGCATGC CCGACGGCGA GGATCTCGTC
     2281 GTGACCCATG GCGATGCCTG CTTGCCGAAT ATCATGGTGG AAAATGGCCG CTTTTCTGGA
     2341 TTCATCGACT GTGGCCGGCT GGGTGTGGCG GACCGCTATC AGGACATAGC GTTGGCTACC
     2401 CGTGATATTG CTGAAGAGCT TGGCGGCGAA TGGGCTGACC GCTTCCTCGT GCTTTACGGT
     2461 ATCGCCGCTC CCGATTCGCA GCGCATCGCC TTCTATCGCC TTCTTGACGA GTTCTTCTGA
     2521 ATTATTAACG CTTACAATTT CCTGATGCGG TATTTTCTCC TTACGCATCT GTGCGGTATT
     2581 TCACACCGCA TCAGGTGGCA CTTTTCGGGG AAATGTGCGC GGAACCCCTA TTTGTTTATT
     2641 TTTCTAAATA CATTCAAATA TGTATCCGCT CATGAGATTA TCAAAAAGGA TCTTCACCTA
     2701 GATCCTTTTA AATTAAAAAT GAAGTTTTAA ATCAATCTAA AGTATATATG AGTAAACTTG
     2761 GTCTGACAGT TACCAATGCT TAATCAGTGA GGCACCTATC TCAGCGATCT GTCTATTTCG
     2821 TTCATCCATA GTTGCCTGAC TCCCCGTCGT GTAGATAACT ACGATACGGG AGGGCTTACC
     2881 ATCTGGCCCC AGTGCTGCAA TGATACCGCG AGACCCACGC TCACCGGCTC CAGATTTATC
     2941 AGCAATAAAC CAGCCAGCCG GAAGGGCCGA GCGCAGAAGT GGTCCTGCAA CTTTATCCGC
     3001 CTCCATCCAG TCTATTAATT GTTGCCGGGA AGCTAGAGTA AGTAGTTCGC CAGTTAATAG
     3061 TTTGCGCAAC GTTGTTGCCA TTGCTACAGG CATCGTGGTG TCACGCTCGT CGTTTGGTAT
     3121 GGCTTCATTC AGCTCCGGTT CCCAACGATC AAGGCGAGTT ACATGATCCC CCATGTTGTG
     3181 CAAAAAAGCG GTTAGCTCCT TCGGTCCTCC GATCGTTGTC AGAAGTAAGT TGGCCGCAGT
     3241 GTTATCACTC ATGGTTATGG CAGCACTGCA TAATTCTCTT ACTGTCATGC CATCCGTAAG
     3301 ATGCTTTTCT GTGACTGGTG AGTACTCAAC CAAGTCATTC TGAGAATAGT GTATGCGGCG
     3361 ACCGAGTTGC TCTTGCCCGG CGTCAATACG GGATAATACC GCGCCACATA GCAGAACTTT
     3421 AAAAGTGCTC ATCATTGGAA AACGTTCTTC GGGGCGAAAA CTCTCAAGGA TCTTACCGCT
     3481 GTTGAGATCC AGTTCGATGT AACCCACTCG TGCACCCAAC TGATCTTCAG CATCTTTTAC
     3541 TTTCACCAGC GTTTCTGGGT GAGCAAAAAC AGGAAGGCAA AATGCCGCAA AAAAGGGAAT
     3601 AAGGGCGACA CGGAAATGTT GAATACTCAT ACTCTTCCTT TTTCAATATT ATTGAAGCAT
     3661 TTATCAGGGT TATTGTCTCA TGACCAAAAT CCCTTAACGT GAGTTTTCGT TCCACTGAGC
     3721 GTCAGACCCC GTAGAAAAGA TCAAAGGATC TTCTTGAGAT CCTTTTTTTC TGCGCGTAAT
     3781 CTGCTGCTTG CAAACAAAAA AACCACCGCT ACCAGCGGTG GTTTGTTTGC CGGATCAAGA
     3841 GCTACCAACT CTTTTTCCGA AGGTAACTGG CTTCAGCAGA GCGCAGATAC CAAATACTGT
     3901 TCTTCTAGTG TAGCCGTAGT TAGGCCACCA CTTCAAGAAC TCTGTAGCAC CGCCTACATA
     3961 CCTCGCTCTG CTAATCCTGT TACCAGTGGC TGCTGCCAGT GGCGATAAGT CGTGTCTTAC
     4021 CGGGTTGGAC TCAAGACGAT AGTTACCGGA TAAGGCGCAG CGGTCGGGCT GAACGGGGGG
     4081 TTCGTGCACA CAGCCCAGCT TGGAGCGAAC GACCTACACC GAACTGAGAT ACCTACAGCG
     4141 TGAGCTATGA GAAAGCGCCA CGCTTCCCGA AGGGAGAAAG GCGGACAGGT ATCCGGTAAG
     4201 CGGCAGGGTC GGAACAGGAG AGCGCACGAG GGAGCTTCCA GGGGGAAACG CCTGGTATCT
     4261 TTATAGTCCT GTCGGGTTTC GCCACCTCTG ACTTGAGCGT CGATTTTTGT GATGCTCGTC
     4321 AGGGGGGCGG AGCCTATGGA AAAACGCCAG CAACGCGGCC TTTTTACGGT TCCTGGCCTT
     4381 TTGCTGGCCT TTTGCTCACA TGTTCTTTCC TGCGTTATCC CCTGATTCTG TGGATAACCG
     4441 TATTACCGCC TTTGAGTGAG CTGATACCGC TCGCCGCAGC CGAACGACCG AGCGCAGCGA
     4501 GTCAGTGAGC GAGGAAGCGG AAG
//
